Addgene plasmid #98931: pAAV.hSyn.Flex.iGluSnFr.WPRE.SV40
Purpose: Cre dependent AAV expression of glutamate sensor from human synapsin promoter. ** A newer version of this sensor is available. Please see iGluSnFR3 plasmids at https://www.addgene.org/browse/article/28220233/ **
Depositing lab: Loren Looger. Depositing organization: HHMI, Janelia Research Campus. Publication: An optimized fluorescent probe for visualizing glutamate neurotransmission. Marvin JS, Borghuis BG, Tian L, Cichon J, Harnett MT, Akerboom J, Gordus A, Renninger SL, Chen TW, Bargmann CI, Orger MB, Schreiter ER, Demb JB, Gan WB, Hires SA, Looger LL. Nat Methods. 2013 Feb;10(2):162-70. doi: 10.1038/nmeth.2333. Epub 2013 Jan 13. PubMed 23314171.
Backbone
  Vector backbone: pAAV
  Vector type: Mammalian Expression, AAV
Growth in bacteria
  Bacterial resistance: Ampicillin, 100 μg/mL
  Growth temperature: 37°C
  Growth strain: NEB Stable
  Copy number: Unknown
Gene/Insert
  Gene/Insert name: iGluSnFr (alt name: GltI based Glutamate Biosensor)
  Species: Synthetic
  Promoter: hSyn
  Cloning method: Unknown
Terms and licenses: Academic/Nonprofit Terms; Industry Terms: Not Available to Industry
Depositor comments: Penn Vector Core PV2724. Biosensor iGluSnFRa is a single-wavelength glutamate sensor constructed from E. coli GltI and cpGFP. iGluSnFR is bright and photostable, with 4.5 (_F/F)max in vitro, under both 1- and 2-photon illumination. These iGluSnFR constructs contain a K158R (GFP numbering) mutation that is not referenced in the publication. Depositing lab has confirmed that this mutation is expected and that the plasmids function as described. ** A newer version of this sensor is available. Please see iGluSnFR3 plasmids at https://www.addgene.org/browse/article/28220233/ **
How to cite: pAAV.hSyn.Flex.iGluSnFr.WPRE.SV40 was a gift from Loren Looger (Addgene plasmid # 98931 ; http://n2t.net/addgene:98931 ; RRID:Addgene_98931) For viral preps, please replace (Addgene plasmid # 98931) in the above sentence with: (Addgene viral prep # 98931-AAV1), (Addgene viral prep # 98931-AAV5), or (Addgene viral prep # 98931-AAV9)
