[The description below was written by a language model from this plasmid's Addgene catalogue record and the feature table of its GenBank file.]
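Description:
pAAV.hSyn.Flex.iGluSnFr.WPRE.SV40 is a 6,676 bp AAV transfer plasmid for Cre-dependent neuronal expression of the genetically encoded glutamate sensor iGluSnFR. It is propagated in E. coli through a high-copy ColE1/pUC-type origin with ampicillin selection (bla under its own promoter), and the backbone also carries an f1 phage origin. Two AAV2 inverted terminal repeats flank the expression cassette, defining the segment that is replicated and packaged into recombinant AAV particles when helper functions are supplied. The catalogue names the human synapsin (hSyn) promoter as the driver. It is not annotated in the feature table, but presumably lies in the unannotated region between the left ITR and a chimeric β-globin/immunoglobulin intron that precedes the coding cassette.

The sensor open reading frame sits in inverted (antisense) orientation between two pairs of incompatible recombination sites, lox2272 and loxP, arranged as a FLEX switch. In cells expressing Cre, recombination flips the cassette into the sense orientation and then excises one site of each pair, locking it in place so that the promoter can drive expression. The sensor is built from the E. coli glutamate-binding protein GltI and circularly permuted GFP, giving a single-wavelength fluorescence increase on glutamate binding. It is preceded by a Kozak sequence and a mouse Ig-kappa leader and followed by a Myc epitope tag and the PDGFR-beta transmembrane domain, which together display it on the outer cell surface. A WPRE and an SV40 polyadenylation signal downstream enhance transcript stability and processing. The depositor notes an expected K158R change (GFP numbering) that does not impair function, and that newer iGluSnFR3 versions exist. The construct is used to image glutamate release in Cre-defined neuronal populations under one- or two-photon illumination.
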