LOCUS       Exported 6676 bp ds-DNA circular SYN 12-MAY-2021
DEFINITION  Cre dependent AAV expression of glutamate sensor from human synapsin
            promoter.
ACCESSION   .
VERSION     .
KEYWORDS    pAAV.hSyn.Flex.iGluSnFr.WPRE.SV40
SOURCE      synthetic DNA construct
  ORGANISM  synthetic DNA construct
REFERENCE   1 (bases 1 to 6676)
  AUTHORS   Marvin JS, Borghuis BG, Tian L, Cichon J, Harnett MT, Akerboom J,
            Gordus A, Renninger SL, Chen TW, Bargmann CI, Orger MB, Schreiter
            ER, Demb JB, Gan WB, Hires SA, Looger LL
  TITLE     An optimized fluorescent probe for visualizing glutamate
            neurotransmission.
  JOURNAL   Nat Methods. 2013 Feb;10(2):162-70. doi: 10.1038/nmeth.2333. Epub
            2013 Jan 13.
  PUBMED    23314171
REFERENCE   2 (bases 1 to 6676)
  AUTHORS   .
  TITLE     Direct Submission
  JOURNAL   Exported May 12, 2021 from SnapGene Server 1.1.58
            http://www.snapgene.com
FEATURES             Location/Qualifiers
     source          1..6676
                     /organism="synthetic DNA construct"
                     /mol_type="other DNA"
     repeat_region   4..133
                     /label=AAV2 ITR
     intron          726..858
                     /label=chimeric intron
                     /note="chimera between introns from human beta-globin and
                     immunoglobulin heavy chain genes"
     primer_bind     841..860
                     /label=pMT2-F
                     /note="Synthetic intron, forward primer"
     protein_bind    complement(871..904)
                     /label=lox2272
                     /bound_moiety="Cre recombinase"
                     /note="Cre-mediated recombination occurs in the 8-bp core
                     sequence (GGATACTT). lox2272 sites are compatible with each
                     other, but incompatible with loxP or loxN sites (Lee and
                     Saito, 1988)."
     protein_bind    complement(967..1000)
                     /label=loxP
                     /bound_moiety="Cre recombinase"
                     /note="Cre-mediated recombination occurs in the 8-bp core
                     sequence (GCATACAT)."
     CDS             complement(1028..1174)
                     /codon_start=1
                     /product="transmembrane domain from platelet derived growth
                     factor receptor beta"
                     /label=PDGFR-beta TM domain
                     /translation="AVGQDTQEVIVVPHSLPFKVVVISAILALVVLTIISLIILIMLWQ
                     KKPR"
     CDS             complement(1178..1207)
                     /codon_start=1
                     /product="Myc (human c-Myc proto-oncogene) epitope tag"
                     /label=Myc
                     /translation="EQKLISEEDL"
     primer_bind     1413..1432
                     /label=EXFP-R
                     /note="For distinguishing EGFP variants, reverse primer"
     primer_bind     1672..1693
                     /label=EGFP-N
                     /note="EGFP, reverse primer"
     primer_bind     complement(1799..1820)
                     /label=EGFP-C
                     /note="EGFP, forward primer"
     sig_peptide     complement(2786..2848)
                     /product="leader sequence from mouse immunoglobulin kappa
                     light chain"
                     /label=Ig-kappa leader
     regulatory      2845..2854
                     /regulatory_class="other"
                     /note="vertebrate consensus sequence for strong initiation
                     of translation (Kozak, 1987)"
     protein_bind    2879..2912
                     /label=lox2272
                     /bound_moiety="Cre recombinase"
                     /note="Cre-mediated recombination occurs in the 8-bp core
                     sequence (GGATACTT). lox2272 sites are compatible with each
                     other, but incompatible with loxP or loxN sites (Lee and
                     Saito, 1988)."
     protein_bind    2983..3016
                     /label=loxP
                     /bound_moiety="Cre recombinase"
                     /note="Cre-mediated recombination occurs in the 8-bp core
                     sequence (GCATACAT)."
     misc_feature    3088..3676
                     /label=WPRE
                     /note="woodchuck hepatitis virus posttranscriptional
                     regulatory element"
     primer_bind     complement(3141..3161)
                     /label=WPRE-R
                     /note="WPRE, reverse primer"
     CDS             complement(3559..3570)
                     /codon_start=1
                     /product="Factor Xa recognition and cleavage site"
                     /label=Factor Xa site
                     /translation="IEGR"
     polyA_signal    3754..3875
                     /label=SV40 poly(A) signal
                     /note="SV40 polyadenylation signal"
     primer_bind     complement(3765..3784)
                     /label=EBV-rev
                     /note="SV40 polyA terminator, reverse primer"
     primer_bind     3819..3838
                     /label=SV40pA-R
                     /note="SV40 polyA, reverse primer"
     repeat_region   4037..4166
                     /label=AAV2 ITR
     primer_bind     complement(4232..4249)
                     /label=L4440
                     /note="L4440 vector, forward primer"
     rep_origin      complement(4403..4991)
                     /direction=LEFT
                     /label=ori
                     /note="high-copy-number ColE1/pMB1/pBR322/pUC origin of
                     replication"
     primer_bind     complement(4483..4502)
                     /label=pBR322ori-F
                     /note="pBR322 origin, forward primer"
     CDS             complement(5162..6022)
                     /codon_start=1
                     /gene="bla"
                     /product="beta-lactamase"
                     /label=AmpR
                     /note="confers resistance to ampicillin, carbenicillin, and
                     related antibiotics"
                     /translation="MSIQHFRVALIPFFAAFCLPVFAHPETLVKVKDAEDQLGARVGYI
                     ELDLNSGKILESFRPEERFPMMSTFKVLLCGAVLSRIDAGQEQLGRRIHYSQNDLVEYS
                     PVTEKHLTDGMTVRELCSAAITMSDNTAANLLLTTIGGPKELTAFLHNMGDHVTRLDRW
                     EPELNEAIPNDERDTTMPVAMATTLRKLLTGELLTLASRQQLIDWMEADKVAGPLLRSA
                     LPAGWFIADKSGAGERGSRGIIAALGPDGKPSRIVVIYTTGSQATMDERNRQIAEIGAS
                     LIKHW"
     primer_bind     5785..5804
                     /label=Amp-R
                     /note="Ampicillin resistance gene, reverse primer"
     promoter        complement(6023..6127)
                     /gene="bla"
                     /label=AmpR promoter
     rep_origin      complement(6153..6608)
                     /direction=LEFT
                     /label=f1 ori
                     /note="f1 bacteriophage origin of replication; arrow
                     indicates direction of (+) strand synthesis"
     primer_bind     complement(6290..6311)
                     /label=F1ori-F
                     /note="F1 origin, forward primer"
     primer_bind     6502..6521
                     /label=F1ori-R
                     /note="F1 origin, reverse primer"
ORIGIN
        1 cagctgcgcg ctcgctcgct cactgaggcc gcccgggcaa agcccgggcg tcgggcgacc
       61 tttggtcgcc cggcctcagt gagcgagcga gcgcgcagag agggagtggc caactccatc
      121 actaggggtt ccttgtagtt aatgattaac ccgccatgct acttatctac gtagccatgc
      181 tctaggaaga tccgagctcc agtgtgctgg aattcgccct tttcagtatt taaattgacg
      241 accgaccccg acccactgga caagcaccca acccccattc cccaaattgc gcatccccta
      301 tcagagaggg ggaggggaaa caggatgcgg cgaggcgcgt gcgcactgcc agcttcagca
      361 ccgcggacag tgccttcgcc cccgcctggc ggcgcgcgcc accgccgcct cagcactgaa
      421 ggcgcgctga cgtcactcgc cggtcccccg caaactcccc ttcccggcca ccttggtcgc
      481 gtccgcgccg ccgccggccc agccggaccg caccacgcga ggcgcgagat aggggggcac
      541 gggcgcgacc atctgcgctg cggcgccggc gactcagcgc tgcctcagtc tgcggtgggc
      601 agcggaggag tcgtgtcgtg cctgagagcg cagctgtgct cctgggcacc gcgcagtccg
      661 cccccgcggc tcctggccag accaccccta ggaccccctg ccccaagtcg cagccgttgg
      721 atcaggtaag tatcaaggtt acaagacagg tttaaggaga ccaatagaaa ctgggcttgt
      781 cgagacagag aagactcttg cgtttctgat aggcacctat tggtcttact gacatccact
      841 ttgcctttct ctccacaggt gatgatcccc ataacttcgt ataaagtatc ctatacgaag
      901 ttatatcaaa ataggaagac caatgcttca ccatcgaccc gaattgccaa gcatcaccat
      961 cgacacataa cttcgtataa tgtatgctat acgaagttat actagtgcta gcggatccga
     1021 tatcctaacg tggcttcttc tgccaaagca tgatgaggat gataagggag atgatggtga
     1081 gcaccaccag ggccaggatg gctgagatca ccaccacctt aaagggcaag gagtgtggca
     1141 ccacgatgac ctcctgcgtg tcctggccca cagcattcag atcctcttct gagatgagtt
     1201 tttgttcgtc gacctgcagt ttcagtgcct tgtcattcgg ttctttgaac agtgctttca
     1261 tttcgtctga cagttcgaaa ttcatgttca gggggttgtt aaagttgtac tccagcttat
     1321 gccccaggat gttgccgtcc tccttgaagt cgatgccctt cagctcgatg cggttcacca
     1381 gggtgtcgcc ctcgaacttc acctcggcgc gggtcttgta gttgccgtcg tccttgaaga
     1441 agatggtgcg ctcctggatg tagccttcgg gcatggcgga cttgaagaag tcgtgctgct
     1501 tcatgtggtc ggggtagcgg ctgaagcact gcacgccgta ggtcagggtg gtcacgaggg
     1561 tgggccaggg cacgggcagc ttgccggtgg tgcagatgaa cttcagggtc agcttgccgt
     1621 aggtggcatc gccctcaccc tcgccggaca cgctgaactt gtggccgttt acgtcgccgt
     1681 ccagctcgac caggatgggc accaccccgg tgaacagctc ctcgcccttg ctcaccatgc
     1741 tccctccggt accgcccttg tacagctcgt ccatgccgag agtgatcccg gcggcggtca
     1801 cgaactccag caggaccatg tgatcgcgct tctcgttggg gtctttcgaa agtttggact
     1861 gggtgctcag gtagtggttg tcgggcagca gcacggggcc gtcgccgatg ggggtgttct
     1921 gctggtagtg gtaggcgagc tgcacgccgc cgtcctcgat gttgtggcgg atcttgaagt
     1981 tcgccttgat gccgttcctc tgcttgtcgg ccatgatata gacgttgtgg ctcaccagaa
     2041 ttggattttt gaaccactta tcaaaccatt tttccgcttc accggaggtc tgcacctgag
     2101 cgatggtgtc atccatcagc tttttgaact gcggatcatc tttacgcaac atacaaccgt
     2161 aggcctcctg agactgcggc ttgccgacga tttcccagtt gtctggtttc ttcgctttcg
     2221 cacgttcacc ggccagcagc acgtcatcca tcataaaggc aacggcacga ccgctttcca
     2281 gggtgcggaa agagtcaccg tgatctttgg cgctgatgat gcgcatattc attttttgct
     2341 cttcattcag tttgttgagc aaaacttcag aggtagtgcc ggaagtgacg actacggctt
     2401 tgtctttcag gttggcaaaa tctttgatat cgccaccctt tttggtcaac aggcgcgtac
     2461 cgaccacgaa aatagtgtca gagaaagccg cctgtttttg gcgttcgacg ttgttggtgg
     2521 tagaaccaca ttcaaaatcg aaagtgccgt tttgcagcag tggaatacgg ttttgtgagg
     2581 taatcggaat cagttttacc tgcaagtccg gtttgttgag tttctttttc actgcttcaa
     2641 caatggcgtt ggagtaatcc tgcgagtaac ccaccacttt ttgctgattg tcgtaataag
     2701 agaaaggcac tgaagattca cggtgaccga cgacaatcac accgtttttg gcgattttgt
     2761 ccagcgtgct gcctgcggca gatctgtcac cagtggaacc tggaacccag agcagcagta
     2821 cccatagcag gagtgtgtct gtctccatgg tggcgatatc accggtggta ccactagtat
     2881 aacttcgtat aggatacttt atacgaagtt atcattggga ttcttcctat tttgatccaa
     2941 gcatcaccat cgaccctcta gtccagatct caccatcgac ccataacttc gtatagcata
     3001 cattatacga agttatgtcc ctcgaagagg ttcgaaacac tgaaaagggc gaattctgca
     3061 gatgatccac tcgagaagct tatcgataat caacctctgg attacaaaat ttgtgaaaga
     3121 ttgactggta ttcttaacta tgttgctcct tttacgctat gtggatacgc tgctttaatg
     3181 cctttgtatc atgctattgc ttcccgtatg gctttcattt tctcctcctt gtataaatcc
     3241 tggttgctgt ctctttatga ggagttgtgg cccgttgtca ggcaacgtgg cgtggtgtgc
     3301 actgtgtttg ctgacgcaac ccccactggt tggggcattg ccaccacctg tcagctcctt
     3361 tccgggactt tcgctttccc cctccctatt gccacggcgg aactcatcgc cgcctgcctt
     3421 gcccgctgct ggacaggggc tcggctgttg ggcactgaca attccgtggt gttgtcgggg
     3481 aaatcatcgt cctttccttg gctgctcgcc tgtgttgcca cctggattct gcgcgggacg
     3541 tccttctgct acgtcccttc ggccctcaat ccagcggacc ttccttcccg cggcctgctg
     3601 ccggctctgc ggcctcttcc gcgtcttcgc cttcgccctc agacgagtcg gatctccctt
     3661 tgggccgcct ccccgcatcg ataccgtcga cccgggcggc cgctcgagca tgcatctaga
     3721 gtcgacccgg gcggccgctt cgagcagaca tgataagata cattgatgag tttggacaaa
     3781 ccacaactag aatgcagtga aaaaaatgct ttatttgtga aatttgtgat gctattgctt
     3841 tatttgtaac cattataagc tgcaataaac aagttaacaa caacaattgc attcatttta
     3901 tgtttcaggt tcagggggag atgtgggagg ttttttaaag caagtaaaac ctctacaaat
     3961 gtggtaaaat cgataaggat cttcctagag catggctacg tagataagta gcatggcggg
     4021 ttaatcatta actacaagga acccctagtg atggagttgg ccactccctc tctgcgcgct
     4081 cgctcgctca ctgaggccgg gcgaccaaag gtcgcccgac gcccgggctt tgcccgggcg
     4141 gcctcagtga gcgagcgagc gcgcagctgc attaatgaat cggccaacgc gcggggagag
     4201 gcggtttgcg tattgggcgc tcttccgctt cctcgctcac tgactcgctg cgctcggtcg
     4261 ttcggctgcg gcgagcggta tcagctcact caaaggcggt aatacggtta tccacagaat
     4321 caggggataa cgcaggaaag aacatgtgag caaaaggcca gcaaaaggcc aggaaccgta
     4381 aaaaggccgc gttgctggcg tttttccata ggctccgccc ccctgacgag catcacaaaa
     4441 atcgacgctc aagtcagagg tggcgaaacc cgacaggact ataaagatac caggcgtttc
     4501 cccctggaag ctccctcgtg cgctctcctg ttccgaccct gccgcttacc ggatacctgt
     4561 ccgcctttct cccttcggga agcgtggcgc tttctcatag ctcacgctgt aggtatctca
     4621 gttcggtgta ggtcgttcgc tccaagctgg gctgtgtgca cgaacccccc gttcagcccg
     4681 accgctgcgc cttatccggt aactatcgtc ttgagtccaa cccggtaaga cacgacttat
     4741 cgccactggc agcagccact ggtaacagga ttagcagagc gaggtatgta ggcggtgcta
     4801 cagagttctt gaagtggtgg cctaactacg gctacactag aagaacagta tttggtatct
     4861 gcgctctgct gaagccagtt accttcggaa aaagagttgg tagctcttga tccggcaaac
     4921 aaaccaccgc tggtagcggt ggtttttttg tttgcaagca gcagattacg cgcagaaaaa
     4981 aaggatctca agaagatcct ttgatctttt ctacggggtc tgacgctcag tggaacgaaa
     5041 actcacgtta agggattttg gtcatgagat tatcaaaaag gatcttcacc tagatccttt
     5101 taaattaaaa atgaagtttt aaatcaatct aaagtatata tgagtaaact tggtctgaca
     5161 gttaccaatg cttaatcagt gaggcaccta tctcagcgat ctgtctattt cgttcatcca
     5221 tagttgcctg actccccgtc gtgtagataa ctacgatacg ggagggctta ccatctggcc
     5281 ccagtgctgc aatgataccg cgagacccac gctcaccggc tccagattta tcagcaataa
     5341 accagccagc cggaagggcc gagcgcagaa gtggtcctgc aactttatcc gcctccatcc
     5401 agtctattaa ttgttgccgg gaagctagag taagtagttc gccagttaat agtttgcgca
     5461 acgttgttgc cattgctaca ggcatcgtgg tgtcacgctc gtcgtttggt atggcttcat
     5521 tcagctccgg ttcccaacga tcaaggcgag ttacatgatc ccccatgttg tgcaaaaaag
     5581 cggttagctc cttcggtcct ccgatcgttg tcagaagtaa gttggccgca gtgttatcac
     5641 tcatggttat ggcagcactg cataattctc ttactgtcat gccatccgta agatgctttt
     5701 ctgtgactgg tgagtactca accaagtcat tctgagaata gtgtatgcgg cgaccgagtt
     5761 gctcttgccc ggcgtcaata cgggataata ccgcgccaca tagcagaact ttaaaagtgc
     5821 tcatcattgg aaaacgttct tcggggcgaa aactctcaag gatcttaccg ctgttgagat
     5881 ccagttcgat gtaacccact cgtgcaccca actgatcttc agcatctttt actttcacca
     5941 gcgtttctgg gtgagcaaaa acaggaaggc aaaatgccgc aaaaaaggga ataagggcga
     6001 cacggaaatg ttgaatactc atactcttcc tttttcaata ttattgaagc atttatcagg
     6061 gttattgtct catgagcgga tacatatttg aatgtattta gaaaaataaa caaatagggg
     6121 ttccgcgcac atttccccga aaagtgccac ctaaattgta agcgttaata ttttgttaaa
     6181 attcgcgtta aatttttgtt aaatcagctc attttttaac caataggccg aaatcggcaa
     6241 aatcccttat aaatcaaaag aatagaccga gatagggttg agtgttgttc cagtttggaa
     6301 caagagtcca ctattaaaga acgtggactc caacgtcaaa ggnnnnnnnn nnnnnnnnnn
     6361 nnnnnnnnnn nnnnnnnnnn nnnnnnnnnn ntnnnnnnnn nnnnnnnnnn nnnnnnnnnn
     6421 nnnnnnnnnn nnnnnnnnnn nnnnnnnnnn nnnnnnnnnn nnnnnnnnnn nnnnnnnnnn
     6481 nnngnnnnnn nnnnnnnnnn nnnnnnnnnn nnnnnnnnnn nnnnnnnnnn nnnnnnnnnn
     6541 nnnnnnnnnn nnnnnnnnnn nnnnnnnnnn nnnnnnnnnn nnnnnnnnnn nnnnnnnnnn
     6601 nnnnnnnncc cattcgccat tcaggctgcg caactgttgg gaagggcgat cggtgcgggc
     6661 ctcttcgcta ttacgc
//
