LOCUS       pAAV.hSyn.Flex.iGluSnFr.WPRE.SV40\(p2724)\Q 6984 bp DNA circular 12-NOV-2012
SOURCE
  ORGANISM
COMMENT     This file is created by Vector NTI http://www.invitrogen.com/
COMMENT     ORIGDB|GenBank
COMMENT     VNTDATE|642087538|
COMMENT     VNTDBDATE|642513864|
COMMENT     LSOWNER|
COMMENT     VNTNAME|pAAV.hSyn.Flex.iGluSnFr.WPRE.SV40 (p2724) Q|
COMMENT     VNTAUTHORNAME|Shu-Jen Chen|
COMMENT     VNTOAUTHORNAME|UNKNOWN|
COMMENT     Vector_NTI_Display_Data_(Do_Not_Edit!)
COMMENT     (SXF
COMMENT     (CGexDoc "pAAV.hSyn.Flex.iGluSnFr.WPRE.SV40 (p2724) Q" 0 6984
COMMENT     (CDBMol 0 0 1 1 1 0 0 0 0 "" "" 0 0 0 0 (CObList) (CObList)
            (CObList)
COMMENT     (CObList) -1 "")
COMMENT     (CDocSetData 1 1 1 0 0 0 "MAIN" 1 1 1 1 0 0 1 1 0 1 10 10 4294967295
            500
COMMENT     0 1 0 (CHomObj 0 0 0 3 75) (CWordArray) (CWordArray) (CStringList)
COMMENT     (CStringList "atg") (CStringList "taa" "tga" "tag") (CObList) 1
COMMENT     "{(0,1),2}" 0 0 "" 0 4294967295 0 0 0 0 0 0 0 "MAIN" 0 0 30 0
COMMENT     (CProteinMotifSearchObject 70 20 1 1 1 1 0 0 1 0 0 0 0 0))
COMMENT     (CMolPar 0 0 0 0 4294967295 1 6984 0 0 0 0 0 0 0 0) (CStringList)
COMMENT     (CStringList) (CObList) (COAPar 25 250 50 0 6 4 3 7)
COMMENT     (COAPar 25 250 50 0 6 4 3 7) (COAPar 25 250 50 0 6 4 3 7)
COMMENT     (CObList
COMMENT     #0=(CRSite (CStringList) "atg" "atg" 1 0 97 139 0 153 0 174 0 322 0
            859
COMMENT     0 920 0 977 0 981 0 1047 0 1050 0 1056 0 1068 0 1071 0 1095 0 1143 0
COMMENT     1191 0 1281 0 1316 0 1326 0 1350 0 1365 0 1440 0 1455 0 1470 0 1500
COMMENT     0 1593 0 1692 0 1734 0 1770 0 1815 0 1905 0 1956 0 1986 0 2010 0
COMMENT     2100 0 2313 0 2316 0 2640 0 2844 0 3012 0 3059 0 3137 0 3156 0 3175
COMMENT     0 3188 0 3205 0 3254 0 3707 0 3747 0 3763 0 3789 0 3803 0 3826 0
COMMENT     3897 0 3918 0 3956 0 3989 0 4010 0 4048 0 4328 0 4335 0 4562 0 4736
COMMENT     0 4816 0 4863 0 4875 0 4896 0 4926 0 5023 0 5121 0 5124 0 5147 0
COMMENT     5218 0 5263 0 5268 0 5285 0 5304 0 5382 0 5392 0 5428 0 5463 0 5475
COMMENT     0 5550 0 5674 0 5727 0 5731 0 5883 0 6350 0 6515 0 6539 0 6603 0
COMMENT     6776 0 6835 0 6879 0 6894 0 6943 0 6949 0 0 "")
COMMENT     #1=(CRSite (CStringList) "cat" "cat" 1 0 87 114 0 152 0 173 0 273 0
            289
COMMENT     0 547 0 830 0 867 0 929 0 949 0 955 0 963 0 1046 0 1171 0 1231 0
COMMENT     1256 0 1280 0 1469 0 1499 0 1624 0 1733 0 1769 0 1814 0 2009 0 2064
COMMENT     0 2107 0 2111 0 2134 0 2147 0 2242 0 2246 0 2249 0 2321 0 2327 0
COMMENT     2341 0 2526 0 2820 0 2843 0 2910 0 2939 0 2945 0 2971 0 2979 0 2994
COMMENT     0 2998 0 3187 0 3213 0 3333 0 3402 0 3482 0 3673 0 3706 0 3710 0
COMMENT     3746 0 3758 0 3848 0 3887 0 3891 0 3988 0 4009 0 4023 0 4252 0 4358
COMMENT     0 4580 0 4854 0 4874 0 4938 0 4972 0 5057 0 5201 0 5253 0 5267 0
COMMENT     5297 0 5303 0 5381 0 5391 0 5435 0 5654 0 5778 0 5806 0 5835 0 5882
COMMENT     0 6160 0 6602 0 6771 0 6852 0 6948 0 0 "")
COMMENT     #2=(CRSite (CStringList) "taa" "taa" 1 0 88 137 0 144 0 228 0 724 0
            750
COMMENT     0 869 0 879 0 965 0 975 0 1023 0 1060 0 1117 0 1297 0 2251 0 2578 0
COMMENT     2652 0 2664 0 2691 0 2694 0 2877 0 2981 0 3084 0 3132 0 3173 0 3231
COMMENT     0 3751 0 3844 0 3853 0 3863 0 3872 0 3933 0 3942 0 3962 0 3971 0
COMMENT     4002 0 4019 0 4026 0 4167 0 4171 0 4176 0 4236 0 4275 0 4361 0 4487
COMMENT     0 4632 0 4699 0 4730 0 4747 0 4758 0 4770 0 4781 0 4848 0 4884 0
COMMENT     4893 0 4905 0 5017 0 5081 0 5135 0 5275 0 5299 0 5312 0 5362 0 5395
COMMENT     0 5500 0 5539 0 5561 0 5618 0 5678 0 5774 0 5784 0 5827 0 5841 0
COMMENT     5846 0 5876 0 5898 0 5980 0 6067 0 6175 0 6209 0 6254 0 6400 0 6638
COMMENT     0 6774 0 6833 0 6918 0 6965 0 6969 0 6977 0 0 "")
COMMENT     #3=(CRSite (CStringList) "tta" "tta" 1 0 93 136 0 143 0 160 0 227 0
            736
COMMENT     0 749 0 823 0 898 0 994 0 1116 0 1296 0 1314 0 1666 0 2055 0 2139 0
COMMENT     2593 0 2896 0 2906 0 3000 0 3010 0 3077 0 3099 0 3131 0 3149 0 3172
COMMENT     0 3252 0 3808 0 3837 0 3850 0 3871 0 3895 0 3932 0 4018 0 4025 0
COMMENT     4166 0 4170 0 4195 0 4226 0 4235 0 4360 0 4382 0 4504 0 4517 0 4525
COMMENT     0 4554 0 4631 0 4696 0 4729 0 4746 0 4757 0 4769 0 4780 0 4787 0
COMMENT     4794 0 4839 0 4954 0 5054 0 5134 0 5160 0 5257 0 5283 0 5328 0 5499
COMMENT     0 5515 0 5538 0 5608 0 5698 0 5773 0 5801 0 5816 0 5826 0 5840 0
COMMENT     5845 0 5897 0 6123 0 6183 0 6220 0 6246 0 6464 0 6567 0 6618 0 6646
COMMENT     0 6773 0 6832 0 6842 0 6854 0 6870 0 6877 0 6953 0 6964 0 6968 0
COMMENT     6976 0 6980 0 0 "")
COMMENT     #4=(CRSite (CStringList) "tga" "tga" 1 0 125 21 0 77 0 140 0 233 0
            414 0
COMMENT     425 0 620 0 804 0 827 0 857 0 860 0 1048 0 1051 0 1057 0 1069 0 1075
COMMENT     0 1100 0 1144 0 1187 0 1192 0 1243 0 1265 0 1342 0 1432 0 1480 0
COMMENT     1519 0 1594 0 1651 0 1708 0 1780 0 1818 0 1972 0 1984 0 2011 0 2047
COMMENT     0 2094 0 2122 0 2166 0 2298 0 2311 0 2314 0 2353 0 2383 0 2422 0
COMMENT     2573 0 2614 0 2682 0 2708 0 2721 0 2930 0 3038 0 3060 0 3111 0 3119
COMMENT     0 3255 0 3309 0 3453 0 3748 0 3761 0 3764 0 3795 0 3815 0 3824 0
COMMENT     4046 0 4089 0 4145 0 4206 0 4325 0 4394 0 4551 0 4560 0 4588 0 4610
COMMENT     0 4692 0 4737 0 4742 0 4876 0 4890 0 4911 0 4927 0 5011 0 5027 0
COMMENT     5090 0 5122 0 5125 0 5171 0 5219 0 5228 0 5269 0 5305 0 5309 0 5335
COMMENT     0 5405 0 5425 0 5429 0 5453 0 5615 0 5633 0 5732 0 5753 0 5770 0
COMMENT     5822 0 5860 0 5873 0 5884 0 5903 0 5919 0 5958 0 6273 0 6328 0 6344
COMMENT     0 6351 0 6492 0 6497 0 6513 0 6626 0 6656 0 6660 0 6665 0 6709 0
COMMENT     6818 0 6838 0 6910 0 6944 0 6950 0 0 "")
COMMENT     #5=(CRSite (CStringList) "tca" "tca" 1 0 112 17 0 73 0 116 0 220 0
            298 0
COMMENT     352 0 407 0 430 0 571 0 582 0 719 0 730 0 903 0 925 0 951 0 1105 0
COMMENT     1174 0 1219 0 1230 0 1255 0 1279 0 1285 0 1357 0 1372 0 1396 0 1498
COMMENT     0 1540 0 1549 0 1600 0 1606 0 1632 0 1729 0 1795 0 1864 0 2029 0
COMMENT     2058 0 2076 0 2106 0 2113 0 2133 0 2223 0 2241 0 2248 0 2292 0 2326
COMMENT     0 2340 0 2344 0 2364 0 2404 0 2443 0 2475 0 2529 0 2587 0 2626 0
COMMENT     2634 0 2715 0 2734 0 2784 0 2856 0 2909 0 2941 0 2967 0 3087 0 3186
COMMENT     0 3212 0 3275 0 3348 0 3401 0 3481 0 3563 0 3636 0 3890 0 3902 0
COMMENT     3908 0 4022 0 4085 0 4141 0 4180 0 4479 0 4567 0 4667 0 4857 0 4873
COMMENT     0 4901 0 4934 0 4994 0 5033 0 5071 0 5213 0 5235 0 5242 0 5390 0
COMMENT     5653 0 5717 0 5766 0 5790 0 5805 0 5834 0 5881 0 5925 0 5944 0 6038
COMMENT     0 6076 0 6136 0 6234 0 6522 0 6599 0 6705 0 6770 0 6847 0 6851 0
COMMENT     6926 0 0 "")
COMMENT     #6=(CRSite (CStringList) "tag" "tag" 1 0 64 120 0 133 0 169 0 180 0
            527
COMMENT     0 686 0 762 0 807 0 909 0 1000 0 1006 0 1416 0 1458 0 1512 0 1536 0
COMMENT     1617 0 1869 0 1923 0 1929 0 2016 0 2157 0 2371 0 2470 0 2518 0 2822
COMMENT     0 2872 0 2887 0 2956 0 2991 0 3714 0 3785 0 3983 0 3998 0 4006 0
COMMENT     4043 0 4278 0 4350 0 4418 0 4505 0 4518 0 4555 0 4572 0 4591 0 4635
COMMENT     0 4795 0 5470 0 5521 0 5542 0 5695 0 5741 0 5758 0 5817 0 5856 0
COMMENT     5935 0 6109 0 6114 0 6120 0 6124 0 6148 0 6243 0 6467 0 6843 0 6855
COMMENT     0 6981 0 0 "")
COMMENT     #7=(CRSite (CStringList) "cta" "cta" 1 0 57 119 0 156 0 164 0 179 0
            295
COMMENT     0 685 0 814 0 888 0 984 0 999 0 1005 0 1022 0 2389 0 2871 0 2924 0
COMMENT     2955 0 3135 0 3154 0 3191 0 3383 0 3546 0 3713 0 3784 0 3829 0 3950
COMMENT     0 3982 0 3993 0 4029 0 4042 0 4175 0 4400 0 4417 0 4486 0 4673 0
COMMENT     4683 0 4722 0 4831 0 4847 0 5145 0 5207 0 5361 0 5496 0 5511 0 5520
COMMENT     0 5702 0 5725 0 5855 0 6012 0 6045 0 6108 0 6157 0 6174 0 6317 0
COMMENT     6336 0 6348 0 6537 0 6941 0 0 ""))
COMMENT     (CObList
COMMENT     #8=(CFSignal (CObList) "Synapsin promoter" 29 0 0 233 720 0
COMMENT     (CStringList) (CStringList) 1 1 1 1 "233..720")
COMMENT     #9=(CFSignal (CObList) "Intron" 15 0 0 721 860 0 (CStringList)
COMMENT     (CStringList) 1 1 1 1 "721..860")
COMMENT     #10=(CFSignal (CObList) "wpre" 22 0 0 3060 3700 0 (CStringList)
COMMENT     (CStringList) 1 1 1 1 "3060..3700")
COMMENT     #11=(CFSignal (CObList) "Misc_Feature_5" 21 0 0 868 901 0
            (CStringList)
COMMENT     (CStringList) 1 1 1 1 "868..901")
COMMENT     #12=(CFSignal (CObList) "loxp" 21 0 0 964 997 0 (CStringList)
COMMENT     (CStringList) 1 1 1 1 "964..997")
COMMENT     #13=(CFSignal (CObList) "loxp2272" 21 0 1 2876 2909 0 (CStringList)
COMMENT     (CStringList) 1 1 1 1 "complement(2876..2909)")
COMMENT     #14=(CFSignal (CObList) "loxp" 21 0 1 2980 3013 0 (CStringList)
COMMENT     (CStringList) 1 1 1 1 "complement(2980..3013)")
COMMENT     #15=(CFSignal (CObList) "5' ITR" 34 0 0 1 168 0 (CStringList)
COMMENT     (CStringList) 1 1 1 1 "1..168")
COMMENT     #16=(CFSignal (CObList) "3' ITR" 34 0 1 3996 4163 0 (CStringList)
COMMENT     (CStringList) 1 1 1 1 "complement(3996..4163)")
COMMENT     #17=(CFSignal (CObList) "AA0208 SacI 480 f" 21 0 0 197 215 0
COMMENT     (CStringList) (CStringList) 1 1 1 1 "197..215")
COMMENT     #18=(CFSignal (CObList) "AA0208 HindIII 1483r" 21 0 1 3055 3072 0
COMMENT     (CStringList) (CStringList) 1 1 1 1 "complement(3055..3072)")
COMMENT     #19=(CFSignal (CObList) "AAV1621r" 21 0 1 3259 3278 0 (CStringList)
COMMENT     (CStringList) 1 1 1 1 "complement(3259..3278)")
COMMENT     #20=(CFSignal (CObList) "Misc_Feature_14" 21 0 1 841 860 0
            (CStringList)
COMMENT     (CStringList) 1 1 1 1 "complement(841..860)")
COMMENT     #21=(CFSignal (CObList) "Syn speI 5'f" 21 0 0 233 253 0
            (CStringList)
COMMENT     (CStringList) 1 1 1 1 "233..253")
COMMENT     #22=(CFSignal (CObList)
COMMENT     "seq data 1108221 AAVsyn_FLEX_prep0819.WPRE_200Rev" 21 0 0 6726
COMMENT     6726 0 (CStringList) (CStringList) 1 1 1 1 "6726..6726")
COMMENT     #23=(CFSignal (CObList) "C to A switch indicated in sequencing" 21 0
            0
COMMENT     962 962 0 (CStringList) (CStringList) 1 1 1 1 "962..962")
COMMENT     #24=(CFSignal (CObList)
COMMENT     "PCR_primer syn forward primer cactggacaagcacccaac" 21 0 0 251 269
COMMENT     0 (CStringList) (CStringList) 1 1 1 1 "251..269")
COMMENT     #25=(CFSignal (CObList)
COMMENT     "PCR_primer WPRE rev WPRE rev ttaaagcagcgtatccacat" 21 0 1 3156
COMMENT     3175 0 (CStringList) (CStringList) 1 1 1 1 "complement(3156..3175)")
COMMENT     #26=(CFSignal (CObList) "cpGFP 1-146" 21 0 1 1295 1735 0
            (CStringList)
COMMENT     (CStringList) 1 1 1 1 "complement(1295..1735)")
COMMENT     #27=(CFSignal (CObList) "PDGFR 513-561" 21 0 1 1022 1171 0
            (CStringList)
COMMENT     (CStringList "/ApEinfo_fwdcolor=#a58d2a"
COMMENT     "/ApEinfo_revcolor=#a58d2a") 1 1 1 1 "complement(1022..1171)")
COMMENT     #28=(CFSignal (CObList) "myc_epi" 21 0 1 1175 1204 0 (CStringList)
COMMENT     (CStringList "/ApEinfo_fwdcolor=#fe84ff" "/ApEinfo_revcolor=green")
COMMENT     1 1 1 1 "complement(1175..1204)")
COMMENT     #29=(CFSignal (CObList) "YbeJ 254-272" 21 0 1 1238 1294 0
            (CStringList)
COMMENT     (CStringList) 1 1 1 1 "complement(1238..1294)")
COMMENT     #30=(CFSignal (CObList) "YbeJ %C6272-280" 21 0 1 1217 1237 0
COMMENT     (CStringList) (CStringList) 1 1 1 1 "complement(1217..1237)")
COMMENT     #31=(CFSignal (CObList) "cpGFP 147-238" 21 0 1 1754 2029 0
            (CStringList)
COMMENT     (CStringList) 1 1 1 1 "complement(1754..2029)")
COMMENT     #32=(CFSignal (CObList) "Linker" 21 0 1 1736 1753 0 (CStringList)
COMMENT     (CStringList) 1 1 1 1 "complement(1736..1753)")
COMMENT     #33=(CFSignal (CObList) "YbeJ5-253" 21 0 1 2030 2776 0 (CStringList)
COMMENT     (CStringList) 1 1 1 1 "complement(2030..2776)")
COMMENT     #34=(CFSignal (CObList) "MCS" 21 0 1 2777 2782 0 (CStringList)
COMMENT     (CStringList) 1 1 1 1 "complement(2777..2782)")
COMMENT     #35=(CFSignal (CObList) "iGluSnFr" 4 0 1 1025 2845 0 (CStringList)
COMMENT     (CStringList) 1 1 1 1 "")
COMMENT     #36=(CFSignal (CObList) "loxP2272" 21 0 0 868 901 0 (CStringList)
COMMENT     (CStringList) 1 1 1 1 "")
COMMENT     #37=(CFSignal (CObList) "MISMATCH: G>A (Silent)" 21 0 0 1634 1634 0
COMMENT     (CStringList) (CStringList) 1 1 1 1 "1634..1634")
COMMENT     #38=(CFSignal (CObList) "MISMATCH: T>C (Lys-->Arg)" 21 0 0 1995 1995
            0
COMMENT     (CStringList) (CStringList) 1 1 1 1 "1995..1995")) (CObList)
COMMENT     (CObList) (CObList) (CObList) (CObList) (CObList)
COMMENT     (CTextView 0
COMMENT     #39=(CGroupPar (CParagraph 0 (0 0) 1 2 0 0 180)
COMMENT     (CObjectList
COMMENT     #40=(CRefLinePar
COMMENT     (CLinePar (CParagraph 0 (0 0) 0 2 0 1 233)
COMMENT     "pAAV.hSyn.Flex.iGluSnFr.WPRE.SV40 (p2724) Q" 2) 5 "" 0 4)
COMMENT     #41=(CFolderPar
COMMENT     (CGroupPar (CParagraph 1 (0 0) 1 1 0 0 178)
COMMENT     (CObjectList
COMMENT     #42=(CLinePar (CParagraph 0 (0 0) 1 2 1 0 180)
COMMENT     "DNA 'pAAV.hSyn.Flex.iGluSnFr.WPRE.SV40 (p2724) Q'" 1)
COMMENT     #43=(CLinePar (CParagraph 0 (0 0) 1 2 1 0 180)
COMMENT     "Currently local object. Original author: UNKNOWN" 1)
COMMENT     #44=(CLinePar (CParagraph 0 (0 0) 1 2 1 0 180)
COMMENT     "Created: 11/07/12 01:38PM" 1)
COMMENT     #45=(CLinePar (CParagraph 0 (0 0) 1 2 1 0 180)
COMMENT     "Last Modified: 11/12/12 12:04PM" 1)
COMMENT     #46=(CLinePar (CParagraph 0 (0 0) 1 2 1 0 180)
COMMENT     "length: 6984 bp" 1)
COMMENT     #47=(CLinePar (CParagraph 0 (0 0) 1 2 1 0 180)
COMMENT     "storage type: Basic" 1)
COMMENT     #48=(CLinePar (CParagraph 0 (0 0) 1 2 1 0 180)
COMMENT     "form: Circular" 1))) "General Description")
COMMENT     #49=(CFolderPar
COMMENT     (CGroupPar (CParagraph 2 (0 0) 1 1 0 0 178)
COMMENT     (CObjectList
COMMENT     #50=(CLinePar (CParagraph 0 (0 0) 1 2 1 0 180)
COMMENT     "Original Source Database: GenBank" 1)
COMMENT     #51=(CLinePar (CParagraph 0 (0 0) 1 2 1 0 180)
COMMENT     "Modification Date in the Original DB: 7-NOV-2012" 1)))
COMMENT     "Standard Fields")
COMMENT     #52=(CFolderPar
COMMENT     (CGroupPar (CParagraph 4 (0 0) 1 1 0 0 178)
COMMENT     (CObjectList
COMMENT     #53=(CLinePar (CParagraph 0 (0 0) 1 2 1 0 180) "Demo User"
COMMENT     1))) "Author")
COMMENT     #54=(CRefLinePar
COMMENT     (CLinePar (CParagraph 0 (0 0) 0 2 0 0 233) "Comments" 2) 1 ""
COMMENT     0 0)
COMMENT     #55=(CFolderPar
COMMENT     (CGroupPar (CParagraph 8 (0 0) 1 2 0 0 178) (CObjectList))
COMMENT     "Annotations")
COMMENT     #56=(CFolderPar
COMMENT     (CGroupPar (CParagraph 12 (6 0) 1 2 0 0 178)
COMMENT     (CObjectList
COMMENT     #57=(CFolderPar
COMMENT     (CGroupPar (CParagraph 4 (7 4 0) 1 1 1 0 178)
COMMENT     (CObjectList
COMMENT     #58=(CFolderPar
COMMENT     (CGroupPar
COMMENT     (CParagraph 1025 (3 #35# 0) 1 2 2 0 327)
COMMENT     (CObjectList
COMMENT     #59=(CLinePar
COMMENT     (CParagraph 0 (0 0) 1 2 3 0 180)
COMMENT     "Start: 1025 End: 2845 (Complementary)"
COMMENT     1))) "iGluSnFr"))) "CDS (1 total)")
COMMENT     #60=(CFolderPar
COMMENT     (CGroupPar (CParagraph 15 (7 15 0) 1 1 1 0 178)
COMMENT     (CObjectList
COMMENT     #61=(CFolderPar
COMMENT     (CGroupPar
COMMENT     (CParagraph 721 (3 #9# 0) 1 2 2 0 194)
COMMENT     (CObjectList
COMMENT     #62=(CLinePar
COMMENT     (CParagraph 0 (0 0) 1 2 3 0 180)
COMMENT     "Start: 721 End: 860 " 1)
COMMENT     #63=(CLinePar
COMMENT     (CParagraph 0 (0 0) 1 2 3 0 180)
COMMENT     "Original Location Description:" 1)
COMMENT     #64=(CLinePar
COMMENT     (CParagraph 0 (0 0) 1 2 3 0 180)
COMMENT     " 721..860" 1))) "Intron")))
COMMENT     "Intron (1 total)")
COMMENT     #65=(CFolderPar
COMMENT     (CGroupPar (CParagraph 21 (7 21 0) 1 2 1 0 178)
COMMENT     (CObjectList
COMMENT     #66=(CFolderPar
COMMENT     (CGroupPar
COMMENT     (CParagraph 197 (3 #17# 0) 1 2 2 0 194)
COMMENT     (CObjectList
COMMENT     #67=(CLinePar
COMMENT     (CParagraph 0 (0 0) 1 2 3 0 180)
COMMENT     "Start: 197 End: 215 " 1)
COMMENT     #68=(CLinePar
COMMENT     (CParagraph 0 (0 0) 1 2 3 0 180)
COMMENT     "Original Location Description:" 1)
COMMENT     #69=(CLinePar
COMMENT     (CParagraph 0 (0 0) 1 2 3 0 180)
COMMENT     " 197..215" 1))) "AA0208 SacI 480 f")
COMMENT     #70=(CFolderPar
COMMENT     (CGroupPar
COMMENT     (CParagraph 233 (3 #21# 0) 1 2 2 0 194)
COMMENT     (CObjectList
COMMENT     #71=(CLinePar
COMMENT     (CParagraph 0 (0 0) 1 2 3 0 180)
COMMENT     "Start: 233 End: 253 " 1)
COMMENT     #72=(CLinePar
COMMENT     (CParagraph 0 (0 0) 1 2 3 0 180)
COMMENT     "Original Location Description:" 1)
COMMENT     #73=(CLinePar
COMMENT     (CParagraph 0 (0 0) 1 2 3 0 180)
COMMENT     " 233..253" 1))) "Syn speI 5'f")
COMMENT     #74=(CFolderPar
COMMENT     (CGroupPar
COMMENT     (CParagraph 251 (3 #24# 0) 1 2 2 0 194)
COMMENT     (CObjectList
COMMENT     #75=(CLinePar
COMMENT     (CParagraph 0 (0 0) 1 2 3 0 180)
COMMENT     "Start: 251 End: 269 " 1)
COMMENT     #76=(CLinePar
COMMENT     (CParagraph 0 (0 0) 1 2 3 0 180)
COMMENT     "Original Location Description:" 1)
COMMENT     #77=(CLinePar
COMMENT     (CParagraph 0 (0 0) 1 2 3 0 180)
COMMENT     " 251..269" 1)))
COMMENT     "PCR_primer syn forward primer cactggacaagcacccaac")
COMMENT     #78=(CFolderPar
COMMENT     (CGroupPar
COMMENT     (CParagraph 841 (3 #20# 0) 1 2 2 0 194)
COMMENT     (CObjectList
COMMENT     #79=(CLinePar
COMMENT     (CParagraph 0 (0 0) 1 2 3 0 180)
COMMENT     "Start: 841 End: 860 (Complementary)"
COMMENT     1)
COMMENT     #80=(CLinePar
COMMENT     (CParagraph 0 (0 0) 1 2 3 0 180)
COMMENT     "intron AscI 3'r" 1)
COMMENT     #81=(CLinePar
COMMENT     (CParagraph 0 (0 0) 1 2 3 0 180)
COMMENT     "Original Location Description:" 1)
COMMENT     #82=(CLinePar
COMMENT     (CParagraph 0 (0 0) 1 2 3 0 180)
COMMENT     " complement(841..860)" 1)))
COMMENT     "Misc_Feature_14")
COMMENT     #83=(CFolderPar
COMMENT     (CGroupPar
COMMENT     (CParagraph 868 (3 #11# 0) 1 2 2 0 194)
COMMENT     (CObjectList
COMMENT     #84=(CLinePar
COMMENT     (CParagraph 0 (0 0) 1 2 3 0 180)
COMMENT     "Start: 868 End: 901 " 1)
COMMENT     #85=(CLinePar
COMMENT     (CParagraph 0 (0 0) 1 2 3 0 180)
COMMENT     "loxp2272" 1)
COMMENT     #86=(CLinePar
COMMENT     (CParagraph 0 (0 0) 1 2 3 0 180)
COMMENT     "Original Location Description:" 1)
COMMENT     #87=(CLinePar
COMMENT     (CParagraph 0 (0 0) 1 2 3 0 180)
COMMENT     " 868..901" 1))) "Misc_Feature_5")
COMMENT     #88=(CFolderPar
COMMENT     (CGroupPar
COMMENT     (CParagraph 868 (3 #36# 0) 1 2 2 0 194)
COMMENT     (CObjectList
COMMENT     #89=(CLinePar
COMMENT     (CParagraph 0 (0 0) 1 2 3 0 180)
COMMENT     "Start: 868 End: 901 " 1))) "loxP2272")
COMMENT     #90=(CFolderPar
COMMENT     (CGroupPar
COMMENT     (CParagraph 962 (3 #23# 0) 1 2 2 0 194)
COMMENT     (CObjectList
COMMENT     #91=(CLinePar
COMMENT     (CParagraph 0 (0 0) 1 2 3 0 180)
COMMENT     "Start: 962 End: 962 " 1)
COMMENT     #92=(CLinePar
COMMENT     (CParagraph 0 (0 0) 1 2 3 0 180)
COMMENT     "Original Location Description:" 1)
COMMENT     #93=(CLinePar
COMMENT     (CParagraph 0 (0 0) 1 2 3 0 180)
COMMENT     " 962..962" 1)))
COMMENT     "C to A switch indicated in sequencing")
COMMENT     #94=(CFolderPar
COMMENT     (CGroupPar
COMMENT     (CParagraph 964 (3 #12# 0) 1 2 2 0 194)
COMMENT     (CObjectList
COMMENT     #95=(CLinePar
COMMENT     (CParagraph 0 (0 0) 1 2 3 0 180)
COMMENT     "Start: 964 End: 997 " 1)
COMMENT     #96=(CLinePar
COMMENT     (CParagraph 0 (0 0) 1 2 3 0 180)
COMMENT     "Original Location Description:" 1)
COMMENT     #97=(CLinePar
COMMENT     (CParagraph 0 (0 0) 1 2 3 0 180)
COMMENT     " 964..997" 1))) "loxp")
COMMENT     #98=(CFolderPar
COMMENT     (CGroupPar
COMMENT     (CParagraph 1022 (3 #27# 0) 1 2 2 0 194)
COMMENT     (CObjectList
COMMENT     #99=(CLinePar
COMMENT     (CParagraph 0 (0 0) 1 2 3 0 180)
COMMENT     "Start: 1022 End: 1171 (Complementary)"
COMMENT     1)
COMMENT     #100=(CLinePar
COMMENT     (CParagraph 0 (0 0) 1 2 3 0 180)
COMMENT     "Original Location Description:" 1)
COMMENT     #101=(CLinePar
COMMENT     (CParagraph 0 (0 0) 1 2 3 0 180)
COMMENT     " complement(1022..1171)" 1)
COMMENT     #102=(CLinePar
COMMENT     (CParagraph 0 (0 0) 1 2 3 0 180)
COMMENT     "Qualifiers:" 1)
COMMENT     #103=(CLinePar
COMMENT     (CParagraph 0 (0 0) 1 2 3 0 180)
COMMENT     " /ApEinfo_fwdcolor=#a58d2a" 1)
COMMENT     #104=(CLinePar
COMMENT     (CParagraph 0 (0 0) 1 2 3 0 180)
COMMENT     " /ApEinfo_revcolor=#a58d2a" 1)))
COMMENT     "PDGFR 513-561")
COMMENT     #105=(CFolderPar
COMMENT     (CGroupPar
COMMENT     (CParagraph 1175 (3 #28# 0) 1 2 2 0 194)
COMMENT     (CObjectList
COMMENT     #106=(CLinePar
COMMENT     (CParagraph 0 (0 0) 1 2 3 0 180)
COMMENT     "Start: 1175 End: 1204 (Complementary)"
COMMENT     1)
COMMENT     #107=(CLinePar
COMMENT     (CParagraph 0 (0 0) 1 2 3 0 180)
COMMENT     "Original Location Description:" 1)
COMMENT     #108=(CLinePar
COMMENT     (CParagraph 0 (0 0) 1 2 3 0 180)
COMMENT     " complement(1175..1204)" 1)
COMMENT     #109=(CLinePar
COMMENT     (CParagraph 0 (0 0) 1 2 3 0 180)
COMMENT     "Qualifiers:" 1)
COMMENT     #110=(CLinePar
COMMENT     (CParagraph 0 (0 0) 1 2 3 0 180)
COMMENT     " /ApEinfo_fwdcolor=#fe84ff" 1)
COMMENT     #111=(CLinePar
COMMENT     (CParagraph 0 (0 0) 1 2 3 0 180)
COMMENT     " /ApEinfo_revcolor=green" 1)))
COMMENT     "myc_epi")
COMMENT     #112=(CFolderPar
COMMENT     (CGroupPar
COMMENT     (CParagraph 1217 (3 #30# 0) 1 2 2 0 194)
COMMENT     (CObjectList
COMMENT     #113=(CLinePar
COMMENT     (CParagraph 0 (0 0) 1 2 3 0 180)
COMMENT     "Start: 1217 End: 1237 (Complementary)"
COMMENT     1)
COMMENT     #114=(CLinePar
COMMENT     (CParagraph 0 (0 0) 1 2 3 0 180)
COMMENT     "Original Location Description:" 1)
COMMENT     #115=(CLinePar
COMMENT     (CParagraph 0 (0 0) 1 2 3 0 180)
COMMENT     " complement(1217..1237)" 1)))
COMMENT     "YbeJ %C6272-280")
COMMENT     #116=(CFolderPar
COMMENT     (CGroupPar
COMMENT     (CParagraph 1238 (3 #29# 0) 1 2 2 0 194)
COMMENT     (CObjectList
COMMENT     #117=(CLinePar
COMMENT     (CParagraph 0 (0 0) 1 2 3 0 180)
COMMENT     "Start: 1238 End: 1294 (Complementary)"
COMMENT     1)
COMMENT     #118=(CLinePar
COMMENT     (CParagraph 0 (0 0) 1 2 3 0 180)
COMMENT     "Original Location Description:" 1)
COMMENT     #119=(CLinePar
COMMENT     (CParagraph 0 (0 0) 1 2 3 0 180)
COMMENT     " complement(1238..1294)" 1)))
COMMENT     "YbeJ 254-272")
COMMENT     #120=(CFolderPar
COMMENT     (CGroupPar
COMMENT     (CParagraph 1295 (3 #26# 0) 1 2 2 0 194)
COMMENT     (CObjectList
COMMENT     #121=(CLinePar
COMMENT     (CParagraph 0 (0 0) 1 2 3 0 180)
COMMENT     "Start: 1295 End: 1735 (Complementary)"
COMMENT     1)
COMMENT     #122=(CLinePar
COMMENT     (CParagraph 0 (0 0) 1 2 3 0 180)
COMMENT     "Original Location Description:" 1)
COMMENT     #123=(CLinePar
COMMENT     (CParagraph 0 (0 0) 1 2 3 0 180)
COMMENT     " complement(1295..1735)" 1)))
COMMENT     "cpGFP 1-146")
COMMENT     #124=(CFolderPar
COMMENT     (CGroupPar
COMMENT     (CParagraph 1634 (3 #37# 0) 1 2 2 0 194)
COMMENT     (CObjectList
COMMENT     #125=(CLinePar
COMMENT     (CParagraph 0 (0 0) 1 2 3 0 180)
COMMENT     "Start: 1634 End: 1634" 1)
COMMENT     #126=(CLinePar
COMMENT     (CParagraph 0 (0 0) 1 2 3 0 180)
COMMENT     "Original Location Description:" 1)
COMMENT     #127=(CLinePar
COMMENT     (CParagraph 0 (0 0) 1 2 3 0 180)
COMMENT     " 1634..1634" 1)))
COMMENT     "MISMATCH: G>A (Silent)")
COMMENT     #128=(CFolderPar
COMMENT     (CGroupPar
COMMENT     (CParagraph 1736 (3 #32# 0) 1 2 2 0 194)
COMMENT     (CObjectList
COMMENT     #129=(CLinePar
COMMENT     (CParagraph 0 (0 0) 1 2 3 0 180)
COMMENT     "Start: 1736 End: 1753 (Complementary)"
COMMENT     1)
COMMENT     #130=(CLinePar
COMMENT     (CParagraph 0 (0 0) 1 2 3 0 180)
COMMENT     "Original Location Description:" 1)
COMMENT     #131=(CLinePar
COMMENT     (CParagraph 0 (0 0) 1 2 3 0 180)
COMMENT     " complement(1736..1753)" 1)))
COMMENT     "Linker")
COMMENT     #132=(CFolderPar
COMMENT     (CGroupPar
COMMENT     (CParagraph 1754 (3 #31# 0) 1 2 2 0 194)
COMMENT     (CObjectList
COMMENT     #133=(CLinePar
COMMENT     (CParagraph 0 (0 0) 1 2 3 0 180)
COMMENT     "Start: 1754 End: 2029 (Complementary)"
COMMENT     1)
COMMENT     #134=(CLinePar
COMMENT     (CParagraph 0 (0 0) 1 2 3 0 180)
COMMENT     "Original Location Description:" 1)
COMMENT     #135=(CLinePar
COMMENT     (CParagraph 0 (0 0) 1 2 3 0 180)
COMMENT     " complement(1754..2029)" 1)))
COMMENT     "cpGFP 147-238")
COMMENT     #136=(CFolderPar
COMMENT     (CGroupPar
COMMENT     (CParagraph 1995 (3 #38# 0) 1 2 2 1 194)
COMMENT     (CObjectList
COMMENT     #137=(CLinePar
COMMENT     (CParagraph 0 (0 0) 1 2 3 0 180)
COMMENT     "Start: 1995 End: 1995" 1)
COMMENT     #138=(CLinePar
COMMENT     (CParagraph 0 (0 0) 1 2 3 0 180)
COMMENT     "Original Location Description:" 1)
COMMENT     #139=(CLinePar
COMMENT     (CParagraph 0 (0 0) 1 2 3 0 180)
COMMENT     " 1995..1995" 1)))
COMMENT     "MISMATCH: T>C (Lys-->Arg)")
COMMENT     #140=(CFolderPar
COMMENT     (CGroupPar
COMMENT     (CParagraph 2030 (3 #33# 0) 1 2 2 0 194)
COMMENT     (CObjectList
COMMENT     #141=(CLinePar
COMMENT     (CParagraph 0 (0 0) 1 2 3 0 180)
COMMENT     "Start: 2030 End: 2776 (Complementary)"
COMMENT     1)
COMMENT     #142=(CLinePar
COMMENT     (CParagraph 0 (0 0) 1 2 3 0 180)
COMMENT     "Original Location Description:" 1)
COMMENT     #143=(CLinePar
COMMENT     (CParagraph 0 (0 0) 1 2 3 0 180)
COMMENT     " complement(2030..2776)" 1)))
COMMENT     "YbeJ5-253")
COMMENT     #144=(CFolderPar
COMMENT     (CGroupPar
COMMENT     (CParagraph 2777 (3 #34# 0) 1 2 2 0 194)
COMMENT     (CObjectList
COMMENT     #145=(CLinePar
COMMENT     (CParagraph 0 (0 0) 1 2 3 0 180)
COMMENT     "Start: 2777 End: 2782 (Complementary)"
COMMENT     1)
COMMENT     #146=(CLinePar
COMMENT     (CParagraph 0 (0 0) 1 2 3 0 180)
COMMENT     "Original Location Description:" 1)
COMMENT     #147=(CLinePar
COMMENT     (CParagraph 0 (0 0) 1 2 3 0 180)
COMMENT     " complement(2777..2782)" 1))) "MCS")
COMMENT     #148=(CFolderPar
COMMENT     (CGroupPar
COMMENT     (CParagraph 2876 (3 #13# 0) 1 2 2 0 194)
COMMENT     (CObjectList
COMMENT     #149=(CLinePar
COMMENT     (CParagraph 0 (0 0) 1 2 3 0 180)
COMMENT     "Start: 2876 End: 2909 (Complementary)"
COMMENT     1)
COMMENT     #150=(CLinePar
COMMENT     (CParagraph 0 (0 0) 1 2 3 0 180)
COMMENT     "Original Location Description:" 1)
COMMENT     #151=(CLinePar
COMMENT     (CParagraph 0 (0 0) 1 2 3 0 180)
COMMENT     " complement(2876..2909)" 1)))
COMMENT     "loxp2272")
COMMENT     #152=(CFolderPar
COMMENT     (CGroupPar
COMMENT     (CParagraph 2980 (3 #14# 0) 1 2 2 0 194)
COMMENT     (CObjectList
COMMENT     #153=(CLinePar
COMMENT     (CParagraph 0 (0 0) 1 2 3 0 180)
COMMENT     "Start: 2980 End: 3013 (Complementary)"
COMMENT     1)
COMMENT     #154=(CLinePar
COMMENT     (CParagraph 0 (0 0) 1 2 3 0 180)
COMMENT     "Original Location Description:" 1)
COMMENT     #155=(CLinePar
COMMENT     (CParagraph 0 (0 0) 1 2 3 0 180)
COMMENT     " complement(2980..3013)" 1)))
COMMENT     "loxp")
COMMENT     #156=(CFolderPar
COMMENT     (CGroupPar
COMMENT     (CParagraph 3055 (3 #18# 0) 1 2 2 0 194)
COMMENT     (CObjectList
COMMENT     #157=(CLinePar
COMMENT     (CParagraph 0 (0 0) 1 2 3 0 180)
COMMENT     "Start: 3055 End: 3072 (Complementary)"
COMMENT     1)
COMMENT     #158=(CLinePar
COMMENT     (CParagraph 0 (0 0) 1 2 3 0 180)
COMMENT     "Original Location Description:" 1)
COMMENT     #159=(CLinePar
COMMENT     (CParagraph 0 (0 0) 1 2 3 0 180)
COMMENT     " complement(3055..3072)" 1)))
COMMENT     "AA0208 HindIII 1483r")
COMMENT     #160=(CFolderPar
COMMENT     (CGroupPar
COMMENT     (CParagraph 3156 (3 #25# 0) 1 2 2 0 194)
COMMENT     (CObjectList
COMMENT     #161=(CLinePar
COMMENT     (CParagraph 0 (0 0) 1 2 3 0 180)
COMMENT     "Start: 3156 End: 3175 (Complementary)"
COMMENT     1)
COMMENT     #162=(CLinePar
COMMENT     (CParagraph 0 (0 0) 1 2 3 0 180)
COMMENT     "Unknown feature type:" 1)
COMMENT     #163=(CLinePar
COMMENT     (CParagraph 0 (0 0) 1 2 3 0 180)
COMMENT     "Original Location Description:" 1)
COMMENT     #164=(CLinePar
COMMENT     (CParagraph 0 (0 0) 1 2 3 0 180)
COMMENT     " complement(3156..3175)" 1)))
COMMENT     "PCR_primer WPRE rev WPRE rev ttaaagcagcgtatccacat")
COMMENT     #165=(CFolderPar
COMMENT     (CGroupPar
COMMENT     (CParagraph 3259 (3 #19# 0) 1 2 2 0 194)
COMMENT     (CObjectList
COMMENT     #166=(CLinePar
COMMENT     (CParagraph 0 (0 0) 1 2 3 0 180)
COMMENT     "Start: 3259 End: 3278 (Complementary)"
COMMENT     1)
COMMENT     #167=(CLinePar
COMMENT     (CParagraph 0 (0 0) 1 2 3 0 180)
COMMENT     "Original Location Description:" 1)
COMMENT     #168=(CLinePar
COMMENT     (CParagraph 0 (0 0) 1 2 3 0 180)
COMMENT     " complement(3259..3278)" 1)))
COMMENT     "AAV1621r")
COMMENT     #169=(CFolderPar
COMMENT     (CGroupPar
COMMENT     (CParagraph 6726 (3 #22# 0) 1 2 2 0 194)
COMMENT     (CObjectList
COMMENT     #170=(CLinePar
COMMENT     (CParagraph 0 (0 0) 1 2 3 0 180)
COMMENT     "Start: 6726 End: 6726" 1)
COMMENT     #171=(CLinePar
COMMENT     (CParagraph 0 (0 0) 1 2 3 0 180)
COMMENT     "Original Location Description:" 1)
COMMENT     #172=(CLinePar
COMMENT     (CParagraph 0 (0 0) 1 2 3 0 180)
COMMENT     " 6726..6726" 1)))
COMMENT     "seq data 1108221 AAVsyn_FLEX_prep0819.WPRE_200Rev")))
COMMENT     "Misc. Feature (25 total)")
COMMENT     #173=(CFolderPar
COMMENT     (CGroupPar (CParagraph 22 (7 22 0) 1 1 1 0 178)
COMMENT     (CObjectList
COMMENT     #174=(CFolderPar
COMMENT     (CGroupPar
COMMENT     (CParagraph 3060 (3 #10# 0) 1 2 2 0 194)
COMMENT     (CObjectList
COMMENT     #175=(CLinePar
COMMENT     (CParagraph 0 (0 0) 1 2 3 0 180)
COMMENT     "Start: 3060 End: 3700" 1)
COMMENT     #176=(CLinePar
COMMENT     (CParagraph 0 (0 0) 1 2 3 0 180)
COMMENT     "Original Location Description:" 1)
COMMENT     #177=(CLinePar
COMMENT     (CParagraph 0 (0 0) 1 2 3 0 180)
COMMENT     " 3060..3700" 1))) "wpre")))
COMMENT     "Misc. Marker (1 total)")
COMMENT     #178=(CFolderPar
COMMENT     (CGroupPar (CParagraph 29 (7 29 0) 1 1 1 0 178)
COMMENT     (CObjectList
COMMENT     #179=(CFolderPar
COMMENT     (CGroupPar
COMMENT     (CParagraph 233 (3 #8# 0) 1 2 2 0 194)
COMMENT     (CObjectList
COMMENT     #180=(CLinePar
COMMENT     (CParagraph 0 (0 0) 1 2 3 0 180)
COMMENT     "Start: 233 End: 720 " 1)
COMMENT     #181=(CLinePar
COMMENT     (CParagraph 0 (0 0) 1 2 3 0 180)
COMMENT     "Original Location Description:" 1)
COMMENT     #182=(CLinePar
COMMENT     (CParagraph 0 (0 0) 1 2 3 0 180)
COMMENT     " 233..720" 1)))
COMMENT     "Synapsin promoter")))
COMMENT     "Promoter Eukaryotic (1 total)")
COMMENT     #183=(CFolderPar
COMMENT     (CGroupPar (CParagraph 34 (7 34 0) 1 1 1 0 178)
COMMENT     (CObjectList
COMMENT     #184=(CFolderPar
COMMENT     (CGroupPar
COMMENT     (CParagraph 1 (3 #15# 0) 1 2 2 0 194)
COMMENT     (CObjectList
COMMENT     #185=(CLinePar
COMMENT     (CParagraph 0 (0 0) 1 2 3 0 180)
COMMENT     "Start: 1 End: 168 " 1)
COMMENT     #186=(CLinePar
COMMENT     (CParagraph 0 (0 0) 1 2 3 0 180)
COMMENT     "ITR" 1)
COMMENT     #187=(CLinePar
COMMENT     (CParagraph 0 (0 0) 1 2 3 0 180)
COMMENT     "Original Location Description:" 1)
COMMENT     #188=(CLinePar
COMMENT     (CParagraph 0 (0 0) 1 2 3 0 180)
COMMENT     " 1..168" 1))) "5' ITR")
COMMENT     #189=(CFolderPar
COMMENT     (CGroupPar
COMMENT     (CParagraph 3996 (3 #16# 0) 1 2 2 0 194)
COMMENT     (CObjectList
COMMENT     #190=(CLinePar
COMMENT     (CParagraph 0 (0 0) 1 2 3 0 180)
COMMENT     "Start: 3996 End: 4163 (Complementary)"
COMMENT     1)
COMMENT     #191=(CLinePar
COMMENT     (CParagraph 0 (0 0) 1 2 3 0 180)
COMMENT     "Original Location Description:" 1)
COMMENT     #192=(CLinePar
COMMENT     (CParagraph 0 (0 0) 1 2 3 0 180)
COMMENT     " complement(3996..4163)" 1)))
COMMENT     "3' ITR"))) "Repeat Region (2 total)")))
COMMENT     "Feature Map")
COMMENT     #193=(CFolderPar
COMMENT     (CGroupPar (CParagraph 15 (12 0) 1 1 0 0 178)
COMMENT     (CObjectList
COMMENT     #194=(CFolderPar
COMMENT     (CGroupPar (CParagraph 0 (0 0) 1 2 1 0 178)
COMMENT     (CObjectList
COMMENT     #195=(CFolderPar
COMMENT     (CGroupPar (CParagraph 1 (0 0) 1 1 2 0 178)
COMMENT     (CObjectList)) "Reading Frame 1 (0 ORFs)")
COMMENT     #196=(CFolderPar
COMMENT     (CGroupPar (CParagraph 2 (0 0) 1 1 2 0 178)
COMMENT     (CObjectList)) "Reading Frame 2 (0 ORFs)")
COMMENT     #197=(CFolderPar
COMMENT     (CGroupPar (CParagraph 3 (0 0) 1 1 2 0 178)
COMMENT     (CObjectList)) "Reading Frame 3 (0 ORFs)")))
COMMENT     "Direct(Forward) strand")
COMMENT     #198=(CFolderPar
COMMENT     (CGroupPar (CParagraph 1 (0 0) 1 2 1 0 178)
COMMENT     (CObjectList
COMMENT     #199=(CFolderPar
COMMENT     (CGroupPar (CParagraph 1 (0 0) 1 1 2 0 178)
COMMENT     (CObjectList)) "Reading Frame -1 (0 ORFs)")
COMMENT     #200=(CFolderPar
COMMENT     (CGroupPar (CParagraph 2 (0 0) 1 1 2 0 178)
COMMENT     (CObjectList)) "Reading Frame -2 (0 ORFs)")
COMMENT     #201=(CFolderPar
COMMENT     (CGroupPar (CParagraph 3 (0 0) 1 1 2 0 178)
COMMENT     (CObjectList)) "Reading Frame -3 (0 ORFs)")))
COMMENT     "Complementary(Reverse) strand")))
COMMENT     "Open Reading Frames"))))
COMMENT     (CGraphView
COMMENT     (CWStyleSheet
COMMENT     (CObjectList
COMMENT     #202=(CWidgetStyle "Annotation" 0 0 1
COMMENT     (LOGFONT 0 0 0 0 400 0 0 0 0 3 2 1 18 "Times New Roman") 0.91 0
COMMENT     0 0)
COMMENT     #203=(CWidgetStyle "Uniq RSite Label" 1 (LOGPEN 0 0 153) 1 0 1
COMMENT     (LOGFONT 0 0 0 0 400 0 0 0 0 3 2 1 18 "Georgia") 0.555556 128 1
COMMENT     5 "@N (@S)" 0)
COMMENT     #204=(CWidgetStyle "Vanilla" 1 (LOGPEN 0 0 0) 1 1
COMMENT     (LOGBRUSH 0 16777215 0) 1
COMMENT     (LOGFONT 0 0 0 0 400 0 0 0 0 7 48 2 18 "Times New Roman") 0.8 0
COMMENT     1 2 "?" 0)
COMMENT     #205=(CWidgetStyle "Mark 1" 0 0 1
COMMENT     (LOGFONT 0 0 0 0 400 0 0 0 2 7 48 2 2 "Windings") 0.7 0 1 2 "?"
COMMENT     0)
COMMENT     #206=(CWidgetStyle "Motif Label" 1 (LOGPEN 0 0 16744512) 1 0 1
COMMENT     (LOGFONT 0 0 0 0 400 0 0 0 0 3 2 1 34 "Arial") 0.611111 8388608
COMMENT     1 65535 "@N (@H)" 0)
COMMENT     #207=(CWidgetStyle "RSite Label" 1 (LOGPEN 0 0 13408563) 1 0 1
COMMENT     (LOGFONT 0 0 0 0 400 0 0 0 0 3 2 1 18 "Georgia") 0.555556 0 1 5
COMMENT     "@N (@S)" 0)
COMMENT     #208=(CWidgetStyle "Signal Label" 1 (LOGPEN 0 0 0) 1 0 1
COMMENT     (LOGFONT 0 0 0 0 700 0 0 0 0 3 2 1 34 "Arial") 0.666667 0 1 1
COMMENT     "@N" 0)
COMMENT     #209=(CWidgetStyle "Fragment Label 2" 1 (LOGPEN 0 0 0) 1 0 1
COMMENT     (LOGFONT 0 0 0 0 400 0 0 0 0 3 2 1 49 "Courier New") 1.05 0 1 48
COMMENT     "@F bp (molecule @L bp)" 0)
COMMENT     #210=(CWidgetStyle "Fragment Label 1" 1 (LOGPEN 0 0 0) 1 0 1
COMMENT     (LOGFONT 0 0 0 0 400 0 0 0 0 3 2 1 34 "Arial") 0.91 0 1 1
COMMENT     "Fragment of @N" 0)
COMMENT     #211=(CWidgetStyle "Molecule Label 2" 0 0 1
COMMENT     (LOGFONT 0 0 0 0 400 0 0 0 0 3 2 1 18 "Georgia") 0.555556 0 1 16
COMMENT     "@L bp" 0)
COMMENT     #212=(CWidgetStyle "Molecule Label 1" 0 0 1
COMMENT     (LOGFONT 0 0 0 0 400 0 0 0 0 3 2 1 34 "Verdana") 0.833333 0 1 1
COMMENT     "@N" 0)
COMMENT     #213=(CWidgetStyle "Shape GAP" 1 (LOGPEN 1 0 0) 3 1
COMMENT     (LOGBRUSH 0 16777215 0) 0 0 0)
COMMENT     #214=(CWidgetStyle "Shape 4" 1 (LOGPEN 0 0 0) 1 1
COMMENT     (LOGBRUSH 2 8388608 5) 0 0 0)
COMMENT     #215=(CWidgetStyle "Shape 3" 1 (LOGPEN 0 0 3355545) 1 1
COMMENT     (LOGBRUSH 0 6724095 0) 0 0 1 (LOGSHAPE 9 1 0.8 1.8 0))
COMMENT     #216=(CWidgetStyle "Shape 2" 1 (LOGPEN 0 0 0) 1 1 (LOGBRUSH 0 128 0)
            0
COMMENT     0 0)
COMMENT     #217=(CWidgetStyle "Shape 1" 1 (LOGPEN 0 0 6723840) 1 1
COMMENT     (LOGBRUSH 0 10079334 0) 0 0 1 (LOGSHAPE 9 1 0.8 1.8 0))
COMMENT     #218=(CWidgetStyle "Shape 0" 1 (LOGPEN 0 0 0) 1 1 (LOGBRUSH 0 0 0) 0
            0
COMMENT     0)
COMMENT     #219=(CWidgetStyle "Axis" 1 (LOGPEN 0 0 10079436) 2 1
COMMENT     (LOGBRUSH 0 13434879 0) 0 0 1 (LOGSHAPE 10 1 0 0 0))
COMMENT     #220=(CWidgetStyle "ORF" 1 (LOGPEN 0 0 16384) 8 0 0 0 1
COMMENT     (LOGSHAPE 7 0.2 3.41182 2.86186 0.609808))
COMMENT     #221=(CWidgetStyle "Line 4" 1 (LOGPEN 0 0 32768) 8 0 0 0 0)
COMMENT     #222=(CWidgetStyle "Line 3" 1 (LOGPEN 0 0 16711680) 8 0 0 0 0)
COMMENT     #223=(CWidgetStyle "Line 2" 1 (LOGPEN 0 0 6723840) 8 0 0 0 1
COMMENT     (LOGSHAPE 1 1.9 0 0 0))
COMMENT     #224=(CWidgetStyle "Line 1" 1 (LOGPEN 0 0 16711680) 1 0 0 0 0)
COMMENT     #225=(CWidgetStyle "Short Promoter" 1 (LOGPEN 0 0 128) 6 0 0 0 0)
COMMENT     #226=(CWidgetStyle "RSite" 1 (LOGPEN 0 0 10053171) 8 0 0 0 1
COMMENT     (LOGSHAPE 1 1.9 0 0 0))
COMMENT     #227=(CWidgetStyle "Motif" 1 (LOGPEN 0 0 0) 1 0 0 0 0)
COMMENT     #228=(CWidgetStyle "Short Signal" 1 (LOGPEN 0 0 13395507) 10 0 0 0 1
COMMENT     (LOGSHAPE 1 1.9 0 0 0))
COMMENT     #229=(CWidgetStyle "Line 0" 1 (LOGPEN 0 0 0) 8 0 0 0 0)
COMMENT     #230=(CWidgetStyle "Void" 0 0 0 0 0)
COMMENT     #231=(CWidgetStyle "General Label" 1 (LOGPEN 0 0 0) 1 0 1
COMMENT     (LOGFONT 0 0 0 0 400 0 0 0 0 3 2 1 18 "Times New Roman") 0.91 0
COMMENT     1 3 "@T @N " 0)
COMMENT     #232=(CWidgetStyle "Position" 1 (LOGPEN 0 0 0) 1 0 0 0 0)
COMMENT     #233=(CWidgetStyle "Position Label" 1 (LOGPEN 0 0 8388608) 1 0 1
COMMENT     (LOGFONT 0 0 0 0 400 0 1 0 0 3 2 1 34 "Arial") 0.63 8388608 1 1
COMMENT     "@N" 0)
COMMENT     #234=(CWidgetStyle "Range" 1 (LOGPEN 0 0 0) 1 1
COMMENT     (LOGBRUSH 0 16777215 0) 0 0 0)
COMMENT     #235=(CWidgetStyle "Range Label" 1 (LOGPEN 0 0 8388608) 1 0 1
COMMENT     (LOGFONT 0 0 0 0 400 0 1 0 0 3 2 1 34 "Arial") 0.63 8388608 1 1
COMMENT     "@N" 0)
COMMENT     #236=(CWidgetStyle "ORF Label" 1 (LOGPEN 0 0 49216) 1 0 1
COMMENT     (LOGFONT 0 0 0 0 400 0 0 0 0 3 2 1 18 "Times New Roman")
COMMENT     0.611111 0 1 65535 "@N" 0)
COMMENT     #237=(CWidgetStyle "CDS Label" 1 (LOGPEN 0 0 4227264) 1 0 1
COMMENT     (LOGFONT 0 0 0 0 400 0 0 0 0 3 2 1 34 "Arial") 0.555556 255 1 1
COMMENT     "@N" 0)
COMMENT     #238=(CWidgetStyle "Shape 5" 1 (LOGPEN 0 0 0) 3 1
COMMENT     (LOGBRUSH 0 16777113 0) 1
COMMENT     (LOGFONT 0 0 0 0 400 0 0 0 0 7 48 2 50 "Arial") 0.9 0 0 1
COMMENT     (LOGSHAPE 9 1 0.8 1.8 0))
COMMENT     #239=(CWidgetStyle "CDS" 1 (LOGPEN 0 0 0) 1 1 (LOGBRUSH 2 39423 3) 0
            0
COMMENT     1 (LOGSHAPE 9 1 0.8 1.8 0))
COMMENT     #240=(CWidgetStyle "Label 2" 1 (LOGPEN 0 0 4227264) 1 0 1
COMMENT     (LOGFONT 0 0 0 0 400 0 0 0 0 3 2 1 34 "Arial") 0.944444 8388608
COMMENT     1 1 "@N" 0)
COMMENT     #241=(CWidgetStyle "Label 3" 1 (LOGPEN 0 0 8421376) 1 0 1
COMMENT     (LOGFONT 0 0 0 0 700 255 0 0 0 3 2 1 34 "Arial") 0.833333 255 1
COMMENT     5 "@N (@S)" 0)
COMMENT     #242=(CWidgetStyle "Label 4" 1 (LOGPEN 0 0 8437824) 1 0 1
COMMENT     (LOGFONT 0 0 0 0 400 0 0 0 0 3 2 1 34 "Arial") 0.722222 0 1 5
COMMENT     "@N (@S)" 0)) 0.164644 1.74233 0.164644 2.53336
COMMENT     (70 (CShapeMapEntry 0 "Unique RSite" 1 "Uniq RSite Label") 67
COMMENT     (CShapeMapEntry 0 "ORF" 0 "ORF Label")) 40.0378 40.0378 39 39 0.1
COMMENT     -6984) 1 1 0 1 1
COMMENT     (mapper: 29.4375 -19.7168 40.0378 40.0378 0.01 10 -1 6984 6984 1 0
            0)
COMMENT     #243=(CGroupWidget (CWidget 0 (0 0) 1 2 0 0 Nil -2693 100)
COMMENT     (CObjectList
COMMENT     #244=(CGroupWidget (CWidget 1 (0 0) 1 2 0 0 Nil -1230 100)
COMMENT     (CObjectList
COMMENT     #245=(CAxis
COMMENT     (CWideLine
COMMENT     (CWidget 0 (0 0) 1 2 0 0 #219# 22258404 0)
COMMENT     (LOGPEN 0 0 10079436) 2 (LOGBRUSH 0 13434879 0) 1
COMMENT     6.27508 6.27308 1 0.0214037) 0.0898222)
COMMENT     #246=(CLabel (CWidget 1001 (0 0) 1 2 0 0 #212# 262146 100)
COMMENT     (LOGPEN 0 0 0) 1
COMMENT     (LOGFONT 58 22 0 0 400 0 0 0 0 3 2 1 34 "Verdana")
COMMENT     1.74233 0.833333 0
COMMENT     "pAAV.hSyn.Flex.iGluSnFr.WPRE.SV40 (p2724) Q" "@N" 1
COMMENT     0 0.871165 0 -10 27.8487 1.39868 Nil)
COMMENT     #247=(CLabel (CWidget 1002 (0 0) 1 2 0 0 #211# 393220 100)
COMMENT     (LOGPEN 0 0 0) 1
COMMENT     (LOGFONT 38 14 0 0 400 0 0 0 0 3 2 1 18 "Georgia")
COMMENT     1.74233 0.555556 0 "6984 bp" "@L bp" 16 0 -0.871165
COMMENT     0 -10.8 2.77238 0.799245 Nil)) (CObjectList))
COMMENT     #248=(CGroupWidget (CWidget 13 (12 0) 1 2 0 0 Nil -114 100)
COMMENT     (CObjectList) (CObjectList))
COMMENT     #249=(CGroupWidget (CWidget 10 (6 0) 1 2 0 0 Nil -393 100)
COMMENT     (CObjectList
COMMENT     #250=(CGroupWidget
COMMENT     (CWidget 4 (7 4 0) 1 2 0 0 Nil -1579 100)
COMMENT     (CObjectList
COMMENT     #251=(CWideArrow
COMMENT     (CWideLine
COMMENT     (CWidget 0 (3 #35# 0) 1 2 0 0 #215# 0 100)
COMMENT     (LOGPEN 0 0 3355545) 1
COMMENT     (LOGBRUSH 0 6724095 0) 1 3.71774 5.35341 1
COMMENT     0.082322) 0.8 1.8 1)
COMMENT     #252=(CLabel
COMMENT     (CWidget 0 (0 0) 1 2 0 0 #208# 27595772 100)
COMMENT     (LOGPEN 0 0 0) 1
COMMENT     (LOGFONT 46 17 0 0 700 0 0 0 0 3 2 1 34
COMMENT     "Arial") 1.74233 0.666667 0 "iGluSnFr" "@N"
COMMENT     1 14.6982 -15.681 0 -10 3.89632 1.04901 #251#))
COMMENT     (CObjectList))
COMMENT     #253=(CGroupWidget
COMMENT     (CWidget 15 (7 15 0) 1 2 0 0 Nil -1230 100)
COMMENT     (CObjectList
COMMENT     #254=(CLine
COMMENT     (CWidget 0 (3 #9# 0) 1 2 0 0 #224# 1414 100)
COMMENT     (LOGPEN 0 0 16711680) 1 0.835356 5.50071
COMMENT     5.62647)
COMMENT     #255=(CLabel
COMMENT     (CWidget 0 (0 0) 1 2 0 0 #208# 27300872 100)
COMMENT     (LOGPEN 0 0 0) 1
COMMENT     (LOGFONT 46 17 0 0 700 0 0 0 0 3 2 1 34
COMMENT     "Arial") 1.74233 0.666667 0 "Intron" "@N" 1
COMMENT     10.0259 8.71165 0 -10 2.57257 1.04901 #254#))
COMMENT     (CObjectList))
COMMENT     #256=(CGroupWidget
COMMENT     (CWidget 21 (7 21 0) 1 2 0 0 Nil -1510 100)
COMMENT     (CObjectList
COMMENT     #257=(CScratch
COMMENT     (CWidget 0 (3 #11# 0) 1 2 0 0 #228# 1297 100)
COMMENT     (LOGPEN 0 8 13395507) 10 1 5.49443 1.9
COMMENT     0.082322 1)
COMMENT     #258=(CLabel (CWidget 0 (0 0) 1 2 0 0 #208# 0 100)
COMMENT     (LOGPEN 0 0 0) 1
COMMENT     (LOGFONT 46 17 0 0 700 0 0 0 0 3 2 1 34
COMMENT     "Arial") 1.74233 0.666667 0 "Misc Feature 5"
COMMENT     "@N" 1 14.093 5.22699 0 -10 6.54382 1.04901
COMMENT     #257#)
COMMENT     #259=(CScratch
COMMENT     (CWidget 0 (3 #12# 0) 1 2 0 0 #228# 1512 100)
COMMENT     (LOGPEN 0 8 13395507) 10 1 5.4082 1.9
COMMENT     0.082322 1)
COMMENT     #260=(CLabel (CWidget 0 (0 0) 1 2 0 0 #208# 0 100)
COMMENT     (LOGPEN 0 0 0) 1
COMMENT     (LOGFONT 46 17 0 0 700 0 0 0 0 3 2 1 34
COMMENT     "Arial") 1.74233 0.666667 0 "loxp" "@N" 1
COMMENT     12.9253 0 0 -10 1.94816 1.04901 #259#)
COMMENT     #261=(CScratch
COMMENT     (CWidget 0 (3 #13# 0) 1 2 0 0 #228# 1085 100)
COMMENT     (LOGPEN 0 8 13395507) 10 1 3.6908 1.9
COMMENT     0.082322 1)
COMMENT     #262=(CLabel (CWidget 0 (0 0) 1 2 0 0 #208# 1 100)
COMMENT     (LOGPEN 0 0 0) 1
COMMENT     (LOGFONT 46 17 0 0 700 0 0 0 0 3 2 1 34
COMMENT     "Arial") 1.74233 0.666667 0 "loxp2272" "@N"
COMMENT     1 9.31702 -22.6503 0 -10 4.07115 1.04901
COMMENT     #261#)
COMMENT     #263=(CScratch
COMMENT     (CWidget 0 (3 #14# 0) 1 2 0 0 #228# 690 100)
COMMENT     (LOGPEN 0 8 13395507) 10 1 3.59738 1.9
COMMENT     0.082322 1)
COMMENT     #264=(CLabel (CWidget 0 (0 0) 1 2 0 0 #208# 0 100)
COMMENT     (LOGPEN 0 0 0) 1
COMMENT     (LOGFONT 46 17 0 0 700 0 0 0 0 3 2 1 34
COMMENT     "Arial") 1.74233 0.666667 0 "loxp" "@N" 1
COMMENT     7.40198 -24.3926 0 -10 1.94816 1.04901 #263#)
COMMENT     #265=(CScratch
COMMENT     (CWidget 0 (3 #17# 0) 1 2 0 0 #228# 756 100)
COMMENT     (LOGPEN 0 8 13395507) 10 1 6.09713 1.9
COMMENT     0.082322 1)
COMMENT     #266=(CLabel
COMMENT     (CWidget 0 (0 0) 1 2 0 0 #208# -3949 100)
COMMENT     (LOGPEN 0 0 0) 1
COMMENT     (LOGFONT 46 17 0 0 700 0 0 0 0 3 2 1 34
COMMENT     "Arial") 1.74233 0.666667 0
COMMENT     "AA0208 SacI 480 f" "@N" 1 7.11945 15.681 0
COMMENT     -10 8.29216 1.04901 #265#)
COMMENT     #267=(CScratch
COMMENT     (CWidget 0 (3 #18# 0) 1 2 0 0 #228# 756 100)
COMMENT     (LOGPEN 0 8 13395507) 10 1 3.53001 1.9
COMMENT     0.082322 1)
COMMENT     #268=(CLabel
COMMENT     (CWidget 0 (0 0) 1 2 0 0 #208# 7259860 100)
COMMENT     (LOGPEN 0 0 0) 1
COMMENT     (LOGFONT 46 17 0 0 700 0 0 0 0 3 2 1 34
COMMENT     "Arial") 1.74233 0.666667 0
COMMENT     "AA0208 HindIII 1483r" "@N" 1 10.1247
COMMENT     -26.1349 0 -10 9.16634 1.04901 #267#)
COMMENT     #269=(CScratch
COMMENT     (CWidget 0 (3 #19# 0) 1 2 0 0 #228# 821 100)
COMMENT     (LOGPEN 0 8 13395507) 10 1 3.34678 1.9
COMMENT     0.082322 1)
COMMENT     #270=(CLabel
COMMENT     (CWidget 0 (0 0) 1 2 0 0 #208# -949 100)
COMMENT     (LOGPEN 0 0 0) 1
COMMENT     (LOGFONT 46 17 0 0 700 0 0 0 0 3 2 1 34
COMMENT     "Arial") 1.74233 0.666667 0 "AAV1621r" "@N"
COMMENT     1 5.7456 -29.6196 0 -10 4.42082 1.04901 #269#)
COMMENT     #271=(CScratch
COMMENT     (CWidget 0 (3 #20# 0) 1 2 0 0 #228# 41807476
COMMENT     100) (LOGPEN 0 8 13395507) 10 1 5.51868 1.9
COMMENT     0.082322 1)
COMMENT     #272=(CLabel
COMMENT     (CWidget 0 (0 0) 1 2 0 0 #208# 2228235 100)
COMMENT     (LOGPEN 0 0 0) 1
COMMENT     (LOGFONT 46 17 0 0 700 0 0 0 0 3 2 1 34
COMMENT     "Arial") 1.74233 0.666667 0
COMMENT     "Misc Feature 14" "@N" 1 13.4289 6.96932 0
COMMENT     -10 7.06832 1.04901 #271#)
COMMENT     #273=(CScratch
COMMENT     (CWidget 0 (3 #21# 0) 1 2 0 0 #228#
COMMENT     1313558101 100) (LOGPEN 0 8 13395507) 10 1
COMMENT     6.0648 1.9 0.082322 1)
COMMENT     #274=(CLabel
COMMENT     (CWidget 0 (0 0) 1 2 0 0 #208# 1919903047 100)
COMMENT     (LOGPEN 0 0 0) 1
COMMENT     (LOGFONT 46 17 0 0 700 0 0 0 0 3 2 1 34
COMMENT     "Arial") 1.74233 0.666667 0 "Syn speI 5'f"
COMMENT     "@N" 1 5.95909 13.9386 0 -10 5.04523 1.04901
COMMENT     #273#)
COMMENT     #275=(CScratch
COMMENT     (CWidget 0 (3 #22# 0) 1 2 0 0 #228# -461 100)
COMMENT     (LOGPEN 0 8 13395507) 10 1 0.23264 1.9
COMMENT     0.082322 1)
COMMENT     #276=(CLabel
COMMENT     (CWidget 0 (0 0) 1 2 0 0 #208# 393270 100)
COMMENT     (LOGPEN 0 0 0) 1
COMMENT     (LOGFONT 46 17 0 0 700 0 0 0 0 3 2 1 34
COMMENT     "Arial") 1.74233 0.666667 0
COMMENT     "seq data 1108221 AAVsyn FLEX prep0819.WPRE 200Rev"
COMMENT     "@N" 1 -15.2789 12.1963 0 -10 24.7766 1.04901
COMMENT     #275#)
COMMENT     #277=(CScratch
COMMENT     (CWidget 0 (3 #23# 0) 1 2 0 0 #228#
COMMENT     1717986918 100) (LOGPEN 0 8 13395507) 10 1
COMMENT     5.40999 1.9 0.082322 1)
COMMENT     #278=(CLabel (CWidget 0 (0 0) 1 2 0 0 #208# 0 100)
COMMENT     (LOGPEN 0 0 0) 1
COMMENT     (LOGFONT 46 17 0 0 700 0 0 0 0 3 2 1 34
COMMENT     "Arial") 1.74233 0.666667 0
COMMENT     "C to A switch indicated in sequencing" "@N"
COMMENT     1 19.8533 1.74233 0 -10 16.4095 1.04901 #277#)
COMMENT     #279=(CScratch
COMMENT     (CWidget 0 (3 #24# 0) 1 2 0 0 #228# 1345 100)
COMMENT     (LOGPEN 0 8 13395507) 10 1 6.04863 1.9
COMMENT     0.082322 1)
COMMENT     #280=(CLabel (CWidget 0 (0 0) 1 2 0 0 #208# 0 100)
COMMENT     (LOGPEN 0 0 0) 1
COMMENT     (LOGFONT 46 17 0 0 700 0 0 0 0 3 2 1 34
COMMENT     "Arial") 1.74233 0.666667 0
COMMENT     "PCR primer syn forward primer cactggacaagcacccaac"
COMMENT     "@N" 1 14.9876 12.1963 0 -10 23.8025 1.04901
COMMENT     #279#)
COMMENT     #281=(CScratch
COMMENT     (CWidget 0 (3 #25# 0) 1 2 0 0 #228# 0 100)
COMMENT     (LOGPEN 0 8 13395507) 10 1 3.43929 1.9
COMMENT     0.082322 1)
COMMENT     #282=(CLabel
COMMENT     (CWidget 0 (0 0) 1 2 0 0 #208# 7259860 100)
COMMENT     (LOGPEN 0 0 0) 1
COMMENT     (LOGFONT 46 17 0 0 700 0 0 0 0 3 2 1 34
COMMENT     "Arial") 1.74233 0.666667 0
COMMENT     "PCR primer WPRE rev WPRE rev ttaaagcagcgtatccacat"
COMMENT     "@N" 1 16.3723 -27.8773 0 -10 24.1522 1.04901
COMMENT     #281#)
COMMENT     #283=(CWideArrow
COMMENT     (CWideLine
COMMENT     (CWidget 0 (3 #26# 0) 1 2 0 0 #217# 1195 100)
COMMENT     (LOGPEN 0 0 6723840) 1
COMMENT     (LOGBRUSH 0 10079334 0) 0.835356 4.71477
COMMENT     5.11089 1 0.082322) 0.8 1.8 1)
COMMENT     #284=(CLabel
COMMENT     (CWidget 0 (0 0) 1 2 0 0 #208# -670 100)
COMMENT     (LOGPEN 0 0 0) 1
COMMENT     (LOGFONT 46 17 0 0 700 0 0 0 0 3 2 1 34
COMMENT     "Arial") 1.74233 0.666667 0 "cpGFP 1-146"
COMMENT     "@N" 1 14.9122 -8.71165 0 -10 5.64467 1.04901
COMMENT     #283#)
COMMENT     #285=(CWideArrow
COMMENT     (CWideLine
COMMENT     (CWidget 0 (3 #27# 0) 1 2 0 0 #217# 0 100)
COMMENT     (LOGPEN 0 0 6723840) 1
COMMENT     (LOGBRUSH 0 10079334 0) 0.835356 5.22137
COMMENT     5.3561 1 0.082322) 0.8 1.8 1)
COMMENT     #286=(CLabel
COMMENT     (CWidget 0 (0 0) 1 2 0 0 #208# 29971520 100)
COMMENT     (LOGPEN 0 0 0) 1
COMMENT     (LOGFONT 46 17 0 0 700 0 0 0 0 3 2 1 34
COMMENT     "Arial") 1.74233 0.666667 0 "PDGFR 513-561"
COMMENT     "@N" 1 15.1664 -1.74233 0 -10 6.89349 1.04901
COMMENT     #285#)
COMMENT     #287=(CScratch
COMMENT     (CWidget 0 (3 #28# 0) 1 2 0 0 #228# 17 100)
COMMENT     (LOGPEN 0 8 13395507) 10 1 5.21867 1.9
COMMENT     0.082322 1)
COMMENT     #288=(CLabel
COMMENT     (CWidget 0 (0 0) 1 2 0 0 #208# 262146 100)
COMMENT     (LOGPEN 0 0 0) 1
COMMENT     (LOGFONT 46 17 0 0 700 0 0 0 0 3 2 1 34
COMMENT     "Arial") 1.74233 0.666667 0 "myc epi" "@N" 1
COMMENT     13.2363 -3.48466 0 -10 3.44674 1.04901 #287#)
COMMENT     #289=(CScratch
COMMENT     (CWidget 0 (3 #29# 0) 1 2 0 0 #228# 779241070
COMMENT     100) (LOGPEN 0 8 13395507) 10 1 5.16208 1.9
COMMENT     0.082322 1)
COMMENT     #290=(CLabel
COMMENT     (CWidget 0 (0 0) 1 2 0 0 #208# 2081693732 100)
COMMENT     (LOGPEN 0 0 0) 1
COMMENT     (LOGFONT 46 17 0 0 700 0 0 0 0 3 2 1 34
COMMENT     "Arial") 1.74233 0.666667 0 "YbeJ 254-272"
COMMENT     "@N" 1 13.9176 -6.96932 0 -10 5.99434 1.04901
COMMENT     #289#)
COMMENT     #291=(CScratch
COMMENT     (CWidget 0 (3 #30# 0) 1 2 0 0 #228# 180 100)
COMMENT     (LOGPEN 0 8 13395507) 10 1 5.18095 1.9
COMMENT     0.082322 1)
COMMENT     #292=(CLabel
COMMENT     (CWidget 0 (0 0) 1 2 0 0 #208# 21748140 100)
COMMENT     (LOGPEN 0 0 0) 1
COMMENT     (LOGFONT 46 17 0 0 700 0 0 0 0 3 2 1 34
COMMENT     "Arial") 1.74233 0.666667 0
COMMENT     "YbeJ %C6272-280" "@N" 1 14.7203 -5.22699 0
COMMENT     -10 7.94249 1.04901 #291#)
COMMENT     #293=(CWideArrow
COMMENT     (CWideLine
COMMENT     (CWidget 0 (3 #31# 0) 1 2 0 0 #217# 0 100)
COMMENT     (LOGPEN 0 0 6723840) 1
COMMENT     (LOGBRUSH 0 10079334 0) 0.835356 4.45069
COMMENT     4.6986 1 0.082322) 0.8 1.8 1)
COMMENT     #294=(CLabel
COMMENT     (CWidget 0 (0 0) 1 2 0 0 #208# 1818558466 100)
COMMENT     (LOGPEN 0 0 0) 1
COMMENT     (LOGFONT 46 17 0 0 700 0 0 0 0 3 2 1 34
COMMENT     "Arial") 1.74233 0.666667 0 "cpGFP 147-238"
COMMENT     "@N" 1 15.915 -13.9386 0 -10 6.71865 1.04901
COMMENT     #293#)
COMMENT     #295=(CScratch
COMMENT     (CWidget 0 (3 #32# 0) 1 2 0 0 #228# 21333304
COMMENT     100) (LOGPEN 0 8 13395507) 10 1 4.71477 1.9
COMMENT     0.082322 1)
COMMENT     #296=(CLabel (CWidget 0 (0 0) 1 2 0 0 #208# 1 100)
COMMENT     (LOGPEN 0 0 0) 1
COMMENT     (LOGFONT 46 17 0 0 700 0 0 0 0 3 2 1 34
COMMENT     "Arial") 1.74233 0.666667 0 "Linker" "@N" 1
COMMENT     14.1181 -12.1963 0 -10 2.82233 1.04901 #295#)
COMMENT     #297=(CWideArrow
COMMENT     (CWideLine
COMMENT     (CWidget 0 (3 #33# 0) 1 2 0 0 #217# 0 100)
COMMENT     (LOGPEN 0 0 6723840) 1
COMMENT     (LOGBRUSH 0 10079334 0) 0.835356 3.77972
COMMENT     4.45069 1 0.082322) 0.8 1.8 1)
COMMENT     #298=(CLabel (CWidget 0 (0 0) 1 2 0 0 #208# 2 100)
COMMENT     (LOGPEN 0 0 0) 1
COMMENT     (LOGFONT 46 17 0 0 700 0 0 0 0 3 2 1 34
COMMENT     "Arial") 1.74233 0.666667 0 "YbeJ5-253" "@N"
COMMENT     1 13.197 -19.1656 0 -10 4.67059 1.04901 #297#)
COMMENT     #299=(CScratch
COMMENT     (CWidget 0 (3 #34# 0) 1 2 0 0 #228# 0 100)
COMMENT     (LOGPEN 0 8 13395507) 10 1 3.77972 1.9
COMMENT     0.082322 1)
COMMENT     #300=(CLabel (CWidget 0 (0 0) 1 2 0 0 #208# 2 100)
COMMENT     (LOGPEN 0 0 0) 1
COMMENT     (LOGFONT 46 17 0 0 700 0 0 0 0 3 2 1 34
COMMENT     "Arial") 1.74233 0.666667 0 "MCS" "@N" 1
COMMENT     9.30488 -20.908 0 -10 2.12299 1.04901 #299#)
COMMENT     #301=(CScratch
COMMENT     (CWidget 0 (3 #36# 0) 1 2 0 0 #228# 41467780
COMMENT     100) (LOGPEN 0 8 13395507) 10 1 5.49443 1.9
COMMENT     0.082322 1)
COMMENT     #302=(CLabel (CWidget 0 (0 0) 1 2 0 0 #208# 16 100)
COMMENT     (LOGPEN 0 0 0) 1
COMMENT     (LOGFONT 46 17 0 0 700 0 0 0 0 3 2 1 34
COMMENT     "Arial") 1.74233 0.666667 0 "loxP2272" "@N"
COMMENT     1 13.4802 3.48466 0 -10 4.14608 1.04901 #301#)
COMMENT     #303=(CScratch
COMMENT     (CWidget 0 (3 #37# 0) 1 2 0 0 #228# 0 100)
COMMENT     (LOGPEN 0 8 13395507) 10 1 4.80639 1.9
COMMENT     0.082322 1)
COMMENT     #304=(CLabel
COMMENT     (CWidget 0 (0 0) 1 2 0 0 #208# 30544552 100)
COMMENT     (LOGPEN 0 0 0) 1
COMMENT     (LOGFONT 46 17 0 0 700 0 0 0 0 3 2 1 34
COMMENT     "Arial") 1.74233 0.666667 0
COMMENT     "MISMATCH: G>A (Silent)" "@N" 1 17.8595
COMMENT     -10.454 0 -10 10.4901 1.04901 #303#)
COMMENT     #305=(CScratch
COMMENT     (CWidget 0 (3 #38# 0) 1 2 0 0 #228# 821 100)
COMMENT     (LOGPEN 0 8 13395507) 10 1 4.48213 1.9
COMMENT     0.082322 1)
COMMENT     #306=(CLabel (CWidget 0 (0 0) 1 2 0 0 #208# 0 100)
COMMENT     (LOGPEN 0 0 0) 1
COMMENT     (LOGFONT 46 17 0 0 700 0 0 0 0 3 2 1 34
COMMENT     "Arial") 1.74233 0.666667 0
COMMENT     "MISMATCH: T>C (Lys-->Arg)" "@N" 1 18.7959
COMMENT     -17.4233 0 -10 11.8138 1.04901 #305#))
COMMENT     (CObjectList))
COMMENT     #307=(CGroupWidget
COMMENT     (CWidget 22 (7 22 0) 1 2 0 0 Nil -672 100)
COMMENT     (CObjectList
COMMENT     #308=(CWideArrow
COMMENT     (CWideLine
COMMENT     (CWidget 0 (3 #10# 0) 1 2 0 0 #216# 0 100)
COMMENT     (LOGPEN 0 0 0) 1 (LOGBRUSH 0 128 0) 0.835356
COMMENT     2.94976 3.52552 1 0.082322) 0.8 1.8 0)
COMMENT     #309=(CLabel (CWidget 0 (0 0) 1 2 0 0 #208# 16 100)
COMMENT     (LOGPEN 0 0 0) 1
COMMENT     (LOGFONT 46 17 0 0 700 0 0 0 0 3 2 1 34
COMMENT     "Arial") 1.74233 0.666667 0 "wpre" "@N" 1
COMMENT     3.42748 -31.3619 0 -10 2.29783 1.04901 #308#))
COMMENT     (CObjectList))
COMMENT     #310=(CGroupWidget
COMMENT     (CWidget 29 (7 29 0) 1 2 0 0 Nil -2068 100)
COMMENT     (CObjectList
COMMENT     #311=(CWideArrow
COMMENT     (CWideLine
COMMENT     (CWidget 0 (3 #8# 0) 1 2 0 0 #217# 0 100)
COMMENT     (LOGPEN 0 0 6723840) 1
COMMENT     (LOGBRUSH 0 10079334 0) 0.835356 5.62647
COMMENT     6.0648 1 0.082322) 0.8 1.8 0)
COMMENT     #312=(CLabel (CWidget 0 (0 0) 1 2 0 0 #208# 0 100)
COMMENT     (LOGPEN 0 0 0) 1
COMMENT     (LOGFONT 46 17 0 0 700 0 0 0 0 3 2 1 34
COMMENT     "Arial") 1.74233 0.666667 0
COMMENT     "Synapsin promoter" "@N" 1 10.5418 10.454 0
COMMENT     -10 8.21723 1.04901 #311#)) (CObjectList))
COMMENT     #313=(CGroupWidget
COMMENT     (CWidget 34 (7 34 0) 1 2 0 0 Nil -1649 100)
COMMENT     (CObjectList
COMMENT     #314=(CWideArrow
COMMENT     (CWideLine
COMMENT     (CWidget 0 (3 #15# 0) 1 2 0 0 #214# 0 100)
COMMENT     (LOGPEN 0 0 0) 1 (LOGBRUSH 2 8388608 5)
COMMENT     0.835356 6.12228 6.27319 1 0.082322) 0.8 1.8
COMMENT     0)
COMMENT     #315=(CLabel
COMMENT     (CWidget 0 (0 0) 1 2 0 0 #208# 4063744 100)
COMMENT     (LOGPEN 0 0 0) 1
COMMENT     (LOGFONT 46 17 0 0 700 0 0 0 0 3 2 1 34
COMMENT     "Arial") 1.74233 0.666667 0 "5' ITR" "@N" 1
COMMENT     3.31463 17.4233 0 -10 2.39773 1.04901 #314#)
COMMENT     #316=(CWideArrow
COMMENT     (CWideLine
COMMENT     (CWidget 0 (3 #16# 0) 1 2 0 0 #214# 0 100)
COMMENT     (LOGPEN 0 0 0) 1 (LOGBRUSH 2 8388608 5) 1
COMMENT     2.53389 2.68479 1 0.082322) 0.8 1.8 1)
COMMENT     #317=(CLabel
COMMENT     (CWidget 0 (0 0) 1 2 0 0 #208# 196637 100)
COMMENT     (LOGPEN 0 0 0) 1
COMMENT     (LOGFONT 46 17 0 0 700 0 0 0 0 3 2 1 34
COMMENT     "Arial") 1.74233 0.666667 0 "3' ITR" "@N" 1
COMMENT     -7.95441 -10.454 0 -10 2.39773 1.04901 #316#))
COMMENT     (CObjectList))) (CObjectList))
COMMENT     #318=(CGroupWidget (CWidget 14 (16 0) 1 2 0 0 Nil -1300 100)
COMMENT     (CObjectList) (CObjectList))
COMMENT     #319=(CGroupWidget (CWidget 11 (0 0) 1 2 0 0 Nil -1370 100)
COMMENT     (CObjectList) (CObjectList))
COMMENT     #320=(CGroupWidget (CWidget 12 (0 0) 1 2 0 0 Nil 1470 100)
COMMENT     (CObjectList) (CObjectList))) (CObjectList)))
COMMENT     (CSeqView 10 10 (CObjectList #321=(XLATFRAGMENT 1024 606 2 0 1025
            1820))
COMMENT     (CObList #322=(AnlzXLATItem 1024 2844 -3 1024 2844)) 1 (CObList))
COMMENT     (CObList) 27551200 (CStringList) 27562504 12 (CObList)))
FEATURES             Location/Qualifiers
     promoter        233..720
                     /vntifkey="29"
                     /label=Synapsin\promoter
     intron          721..860
                     /vntifkey="15"
                     /label=Intron
     misc_marker     3060..3700
                     /vntifkey="22"
                     /label=wpre
     misc_feature    868..901
                     /vntifkey="21"
                     /label=Misc_Feature_5
                     /note="loxp2272"
     misc_feature    964..997
                     /vntifkey="21"
                     /label=loxp
     misc_feature    complement(2876..2909)
                     /vntifkey="21"
                     /label=loxp2272
     misc_feature    complement(2980..3013)
                     /vntifkey="21"
                     /label=loxp
     repeat_region   1..168
                     /vntifkey="34"
                     /label=5'\ITR
                     /note="ITR"
     repeat_region   complement(3996..4163)
                     /vntifkey="34"
                     /label=3'\ITR
     misc_feature    197..215
                     /vntifkey="21"
                     /label=AA0208\\SacI\480\f
     misc_feature    complement(3055..3072)
                     /vntifkey="21"
                     /label=AA0208\HindIII\1483r
     misc_feature    complement(3259..3278)
                     /vntifkey="21"
                     /label=AAV1621r
     misc_feature    complement(841..860)
                     /vntifkey="21"
                     /label=Misc_Feature_14
                     /note="intron AscI 3'r"
     misc_feature    233..253
                     /vntifkey="21"
                     /label=Syn\speI\5'f
     misc_feature    6726..6726
                     /vntifkey="21"
                     /label=seq\data\1108221\AAVsyn_FLEX_prep0819.WPRE_200Rev
     misc_feature    962..962
                     /vntifkey="21"
                     /label=C\to\A\switch\indicated\in\sequencing
     misc_feature    251..269
                     /vntifkey="21"
                     /label=PCR_primer\\syn\forward\primer\cactggacaagcacccaac
     misc_feature    complement(3156..3175)
                     /vntifkey="21"
                     /label=PCR_primer\\WPRE\rev\WPRE\rev\ttaaagcagcgtatccacat
                     /note="Unknown feature type:"
     misc_feature    complement(1295..1735)
                     /vntifkey="21"
                     /label=cpGFP\1-146
     misc_feature    complement(1022..1171)
                     /ApEinfo_fwdcolor=#a58d2a
                     /ApEinfo_revcolor=#a58d2a
                     /vntifkey="21"
                     /label=PDGFR\513-561
     misc_feature    complement(1175..1204)
                     /ApEinfo_fwdcolor=#fe84ff
                     /ApEinfo_revcolor=green
                     /vntifkey="21"
                     /label=myc_epi
     misc_feature    complement(1238..1294)
                     /vntifkey="21"
                     /label=YbeJ\254-272
     misc_feature    complement(1217..1237)
                     /vntifkey="21"
                     /label=YbeJ\%C6272-280
     misc_feature    complement(1754..2029)
                     /vntifkey="21"
                     /label=cpGFP\147-238
     misc_feature    complement(1736..1753)
                     /vntifkey="21"
                     /label=Linker
     misc_feature    complement(2030..2776)
                     /vntifkey="21"
                     /label=YbeJ5-253
     misc_feature    complement(2777..2782)
                     /vntifkey="21"
                     /label=MCS
     misc_feature    1995..1995
                     /vntifkey="21"
                     /label=MISMATCH:\T>C\(Lys-->Arg)
     misc_feature    1634..1634
                     /vntifkey="21"
                     /label=MISMATCH:\G>A\(Silent)
     CDS             complement(1025..2845)
                     /vntifkey="4"
                     /label=iGluSnFr
     misc_feature    868..901
                     /vntifkey="21"
                     /label=loxP2272
BASE COUNT  1540 a 1874 c 1803 g 1767 t
ORIGIN
        1 ctgcgcgctc gctcgctcac tgaggccgcc cgggcaaagc ccgggcgtcg ggcgaccttt
       61 ggtcgcccgg cctcagtgag cgagcgagcg cgcagagagg gagtggccaa ctccatcact
      121 aggggttcct tgtagttaat gattaacccg ccatgctact tatctacgta gccatgctct
      181 aggaagatcc gagctccagt gtgctggaat tcgccctttt cagtatttaa attgacgacc
      241 gaccccgacc cactggacaa gcacccaacc cccattcccc aaattgcgca tcccctatca
      301 gagaggggga ggggaaacag gatgcggcga ggcgcgtgcg cactgccagc ttcagcaccg
      361 cggacagtgc cttcgccccc gcctggcggc gcgcgccacc gccgcctcag cactgaaggc
      421 gcgctgacgt cactcgccgg tcccccgcaa actccccttc ccggccacct tggtcgcgtc
      481 cgcgccgccg ccggcccagc cggaccgcac cacgcgaggc gcgagatagg ggggcacggg
      541 cgcgaccatc tgcgctgcgg cgccggcgac tcagcgctgc ctcagtctgc ggtgggcagc
      601 ggaggagtcg tgtcgtgcct gagagcgcag ctgtgctcct gggcaccgcg cagtccgccc
      661 ccgcggctcc tggccagacc acccctagga ccccctgccc caagtcgcag ccgttggatc
      721 aggtaagtat caaggttaca agacaggttt aaggagacca atagaaactg ggcttgtcga
      781 gacagagaag actcttgcgt ttctgatagg cacctattgg tcttactgac atccactttg
      841 cctttctctc cacaggtgat gatccccata acttcgtata aagtatccta tacgaagtta
      901 tatcaaaata ggaagaccaa tgcttcacca tcgacccgaa ttgccaagca tcaccatcga
      961 cacataactt cgtataatgt atgctatacg aagttatact agtgctagcg gatccgatat
     1021 cctaacgtgg cttcttctgc caaagcatga tgaggatgat aagggagatg atggtgagca
     1081 ccaccagggc caggatggct gagatcacca ccaccttaaa gggcaaggag tgtggcacca
     1141 cgatgacctc ctgcgtgtcc tggcccacag cattcagatc ctcttctgag atgagttttt
     1201 gttcgtcgac ctgcagtttc agtgccttgt cattcggttc tttgaacagt gctttcattt
     1261 cgtctgacag ttcgaaattc atgttcaggg ggttgttaaa gttgtactcc agcttatgcc
     1321 ccaggatgtt gccgtcctcc ttgaagtcga tgcccttcag ctcgatgcgg ttcaccaggg
     1381 tgtcgccctc gaacttcacc tcggcgcggg tcttgtagtt gccgtcgtcc ttgaagaaga
     1441 tggtgcgctc ctggatgtag ccttcgggca tggcggactt gaagaagtcg tgctgcttca
     1501 tgtggtcggg gtagcggctg aagcactgca cgccgtaggt cagggtggtc acgagggtgg
     1561 gccagggcac gggcagcttg ccggtggtgc agatgaactt cagggtcagc ttgccgtagg
     1621 tggcatcgcc ctcaccctcg ccggacacgc tgaacttgtg gccgtttacg tcgccgtcca
     1681 gctcgaccag gatgggcacc accccggtga acagctcctc gcccttgctc accatgctcc
     1741 ctccggtacc gcccttgtac agctcgtcca tgccgagagt gatcccggcg gcggtcacga
     1801 actccagcag gaccatgtga tcgcgcttct cgttggggtc tttcgaaagt ttggactggg
     1861 tgctcaggta gtggttgtcg ggcagcagca cggggccgtc gccgatgggg gtgttctgct
     1921 ggtagtggta ggcgagctgc acgccgccgt cctcgatgtt gtggcggatc ttgaagttcg
     1981 ccttgatgcc gttcctctgc ttgtcggcca tgatatagac gttgtggctc accagaattg
     2041 gatttttgaa ccacttatca aaccattttt ccgcttcacc ggaggtctgc acctgagcga
     2101 tggtgtcatc catcagcttt ttgaactgcg gatcatcttt acgcaacata caaccgtagg
     2161 cctcctgaga ctgcggcttg ccgacgattt cccagttgtc tggtttcttc gctttcgcac
     2221 gttcaccggc cagcagcacg tcatccatca taaaggcaac ggcacgaccg ctttccaggg
     2281 tgcggaaaga gtcaccgtga tctttggcgc tgatgatgcg catattcatt ttttgctctt
     2341 cattcagttt gttgagcaaa acttcagagg tagtgccgga agtgacgact acggctttgt
     2401 ctttcaggtt ggcaaaatct ttgatatcgc cacccttttt ggtcaacagg cgcgtaccga
     2461 ccacgaaaat agtgtcagag aaagccgcct gtttttggcg ttcgacgttg ttggtggtag
     2521 aaccacattc aaaatcgaaa gtgccgtttt gcagcagtgg aatacggttt tgtgaggtaa
     2581 tcggaatcag ttttacctgc aagtccggtt tgttgagttt ctttttcact gcttcaacaa
     2641 tggcgttgga gtaatcctgc gagtaaccca ccactttttg ctgattgtcg taataagaga
     2701 aaggcactga agattcacgg tgaccgacga caatcacacc gtttttggcg attttgtcca
     2761 gcgtgctgcc tgcggcagat ctgtcaccag tggaacctgg aacccagagc agcagtaccc
     2821 atagcaggag tgtgtctgtc tccatggtgg cgatatcacc ggtggtacca ctagtataac
     2881 ttcgtatagg atactttata cgaagttatc attgggattc ttcctatttt gatccaagca
     2941 tcaccatcga ccctctagtc cagatctcac catcgaccca taacttcgta tagcatacat
     3001 tatacgaagt tatgtccctc gaagaggttc gaaacactga aaagggcgaa ttctgcagat
     3061 gatccactcg agaagcttat cgataatcaa cctctggatt acaaaatttg tgaaagattg
     3121 actggtattc ttaactatgt tgctcctttt acgctatgtg gatacgctgc tttaatgcct
     3181 ttgtatcatg ctattgcttc ccgtatggct ttcattttct cctccttgta taaatcctgg
     3241 ttgctgtctc tttatgagga gttgtggccc gttgtcaggc aacgtggcgt ggtgtgcact
     3301 gtgtttgctg acgcaacccc cactggttgg ggcattgcca ccacctgtca gctcctttcc
     3361 gggactttcg ctttccccct ccctattgcc acggcggaac tcatcgccgc ctgccttgcc
     3421 cgctgctgga caggggctcg gctgttgggc actgacaatt ccgtggtgtt gtcggggaaa
     3481 tcatcgtcct ttccttggct gctcgcctgt gttgccacct ggattctgcg cgggacgtcc
     3541 ttctgctacg tcccttcggc cctcaatcca gcggaccttc cttcccgcgg cctgctgccg
     3601 gctctgcggc ctcttccgcg tcttcgcctt cgccctcaga cgagtcggat ctccctttgg
     3661 gccgcctccc cgcatcgata ccgtcgaccc gggcggccgc tcgagcatgc atctagagtc
     3721 gacccgggcg gccgcttcga gcagacatga taagatacat tgatgagttt ggacaaacca
     3781 caactagaat gcagtgaaaa aaatgcttta tttgtgaaat ttgtgatgct attgctttat
     3841 ttgtaaccat tataagctgc aataaacaag ttaacaacaa caattgcatt cattttatgt
     3901 ttcaggttca gggggagatg tgggaggttt tttaaagcaa gtaaaacctc tacaaatgtg
     3961 gtaaaatcga taaggatctt cctagagcat ggctacgtag ataagtagca tggcgggtta
     4021 atcattaact acaaggaacc cctagtgatg gagttggcca ctccctctct gcgcgctcgc
     4081 tcgctcactg aggccgggcg accaaaggtc gcccgacgcc cgggctttgc ccgggcggcc
     4141 tcagtgagcg agcgagcgcg cagccttaat taacctaatt cactggccgt cgttttacaa
     4201 cgtcgtgact gggaaaaccc tggcgttacc caacttaatc gccttgcagc acatccccct
     4261 ttcgccagct ggcgtaatag cgaagaggcc cgcaccgatc gcccttccca acagttgcgc
     4321 agcctgaatg gcgaatgggn nnnnnnnnnn nnnnnnnnnn nnnnnnnnnn nnnnnnnnnn
     4381 nnnnnnnnnn nnnnnnnnnn nnnnnnnnnn nnnnnnnnnn nnnnnnnnnn nnnnnnnnnn
     4441 nnnnnnnnnn nnnnnnnnnn nnncnnnnnn nnnnnnnnnn nnnnnnnnnn nnnnnnnnnn
     4501 nnnnnnnnnn nnnnnnnnnn nnnnnnnnnn nnnnnnnnnn nnnnnnnnnn nnnnnannnn
     4561 nnnnnnnnnn nnnnnnnnnn nnnnnnnnnn nnnnnnnnnn nnnnnccttt gacgttggag
     4621 tccacgttct ttaatagtgg actcttgttc caaactggaa caacactcaa ccctatctcg
     4681 gtctattctt ttgatttata agggattttg ccgatttcgg cctattggtt aaaaaatgag
     4741 ctgatttaac aaaaatttaa cgcgaatttt aacaaaatat taacgcttac aatttaggtg
     4801 gcacttttcg gggaaatgtg cgcggaaccc ctatttgttt atttttctaa atacattcaa
     4861 atatgtatcc gctcatgaga caataaccct gataaatgct tcaataatat tgaaaaagga
     4921 agagtatgag tattcaacat ttccgtgtcg cccttattcc cttttttgcg gcattttgcc
     4981 ttcctgtttt tgctcaccca gaaacgctgg tgaaagtaaa agatgctgaa gatcagttgg
     5041 gtgcacgagt gggttacatc gaactggatc tcaacagcgg taagatcctt gagagttttc
     5101 gccccgaaga acgttttcca atgatgagca cttttaaagt tctgctatgt ggcgcggtat
     5161 tatcccgtat tgacgccggg caagagcaac tcggtcgccg catacactat tctcagaatg
     5221 acttggttga gtactcacca gtcacagaaa agcatcttac ggatggcatg acagtaagag
     5281 aattatgcag tgctgccata accatgagtg ataacactgc ggccaactta cttctgacaa
     5341 cgatcggagg accgaaggag ctaaccgctt ttttgcacaa catgggggat catgtaactc
     5401 gccttgatcg ttgggaaccg gagctgaatg aagccatacc aaacgacgag cgtgacacca
     5461 cgatgcctgt agcaatggca acaacgttgc gcaaactatt aactggcgaa ctacttactc
     5521 tagcttcccg gcaacaatta atagactgga tggaggcgga taaagttgca ggaccacttc
     5581 tgcgctcggc ccttccggct ggctggttta ttgctgataa atctggagcc ggtgagcgtg
     5641 ggtctcgcgg tatcattgca gcactggggc cagatggtaa gccctcccgt atcgtagtta
     5701 tctacacgac ggggagtcag gcaactatgg atgaacgaaa tagacagatc gctgagatag
     5761 gtgcctcact gattaagcat tggtaactgt cagaccaagt ttactcatat atactttaga
     5821 ttgatttaaa acttcatttt taatttaaaa ggatctaggt gaagatcctt tttgataatc
     5881 tcatgaccaa aatcccttaa cgtgagtttt cgttccactg agcgtcagac cccgtagaaa
     5941 agatcaaagg atcttcttga gatccttttt ttctgcgcgt aatctgctgc ttgcaaacaa
     6001 aaaaaccacc gctaccagcg gtggtttgtt tgccggatca agagctacca actctttttc
     6061 cgaaggtaac tggcttcagc agagcgcaga taccaaatac tgttcttcta gtgtagccgt
     6121 agttaggcca ccacttcaag aactctgtag caccgcctac atacctcgct ctgctaatcc
     6181 tgttaccagt ggctgctgcc agtggcgata agtcgtgtct taccgggttg gactcaagac
     6241 gatagttacc ggataaggcg cagcggtcgg gctgaacggg gggttcgtgc acacagccca
     6301 gcttggagcg aacgacctac accgaactga gatacctaca gcgtgagcta tgagaaagcg
     6361 ccacgcttcc cgaagggaga aaggcggaca ggtatccggt aagcggcagg gtcggaacag
     6421 gagagcgcac gagggagctt ccagggggaa acgcctggta tctttatagt cctgtcgggt
     6481 ttcgccacct ctgacttgag cgtcgatttt tgtgatgctc gtcagggggg cggagcctat
     6541 ggaaaaacgc cagcaacgcg gcctttttac ggttcctggc cttttgctgg ccttttgctc
     6601 acatgttctt tcctgcgtta tcccctgatt ctgtggataa ccgtattacc gcctttgagt
     6661 gagctgatac cgctcgccgc agccgaacga ccgagcgcag cgagtcagtg agcgaggaag
     6721 cggaagagcg cccaatacgc aaaccgcctc tccccgcgcg ttggccgatt cattaatgca
     6781 gctggcacga caggtttccc gactggaaag cgggcagtga gcgcaacgca attaatgtga
     6841 gttagctcac tcattaggca ccccaggctt tacactttat gcttccggct cgtatgttgt
     6901 gtggaattgt gagcggataa caatttcaca caggaaacag ctatgaccat gattacgcca
     6961 gatttaatta aggccttaat tagg
//
